# Supplementary material for: Auto-inhibition of PRC2 by the broadly expressed long isoform of AEBP2
Source: EMBO J. 2025 Oct 30;44(23):6979–7020. doi: 10.1038/s44318-025-00616-9 (PMC12669776; doi:10.1038/s44318-025-00616-9)
Supplement: Supplementary file 6 — Dataset EV5 [file 44318_2025_616_MOESM6_ESM.zip › pBIG1A_HMPRC2-trunc.gb]

LOCUS       PRC2-trunc_pBIG1A_DelN_SUZ1&EED_anno       19340 bp    DNA     circular SYN 23-JUN-2023
DEFINITION  .
ACCESSION
VERSION     .
KEYWORDS    .
SOURCE      .
  ORGANISM  .
COMMENT     Annotated with pLannotate v1.2.0.
FEATURES             Location/Qualifiers
     CDS             379..435
                     /note="pLannotate"
                     /database="snapgene"
                     /identity="96.5"
                     /match_length="10.7"
                     /fragment="True"
                     /other="CDS"
                     /label="GmR (fragment)"
     CDS             442..1233
                     /note="pLannotate"
                     /database="snapgene"
                     /identity="100.0"
                     /match_length="100.0"
                     /fragment="False"
                     /other="CDS"
                     /label="SmR"
     rep_origin      1274..1728
                     /note="pLannotate"
                     /database="snapgene"
                     /identity="99.6"
                     /match_length="100.0"
                     /fragment="False"
                     /other="rep_origin"
                     /label="f1 ori"
     promoter        1754..1858
                     /note="pLannotate"
                     /database="snapgene"
                     /identity="100.0"
                     /match_length="100.0"
                     /fragment="False"
                     /other="promoter"
                     /label="AmpR promoter"
     CDS             1859..2719
                     /note="pLannotate"
                     /database="snapgene"
                     /identity="99.8"
                     /match_length="100.0"
                     /fragment="False"
                     /other="CDS"
                     /label="AmpR"
     rep_origin      2890..3478
                     /note="pLannotate"
                     /database="snapgene"
                     /identity="99.7"
                     /match_length="100.0"
                     /fragment="False"
                     /other="rep_origin"
                     /label="ori"
     misc_feature    complement(3664..3715)
                     /note="pLannotate"
                     /database="snapgene"
                     /identity="100.0"
                     /match_length="36.9"
                     /fragment="True"
                     /other="misc_feature"
                     /label="bom (fragment)"
     mobile_element  complement(3783..4007)
                     /note="pLannotate"
                     /database="snapgene"
                     /identity="100.0"
                     /match_length="100.0"
                     /fragment="False"
                     /other="mobile_element"
                     /label="Tn7R"
     CDS             complement(4074..4607)
                     /note="pLannotate"
                     /database="snapgene"
                     /identity="99.8"
                     /match_length="100.0"
                     /fragment="False"
                     /other="CDS"
                     /label="GmR"
     promoter        complement(4796..4824)
                     /note="pLannotate"
                     /database="snapgene"
                     /identity="100.0"
                     /match_length="100.0"
                     /fragment="False"
                     /other="promoter"
                     /label="Pc promoter"
     CDS             complement(4802..5164)
                     /note="pLannotate"
                     /database="swissprot"
                     /identity="90.9"
                     /match_length="92.4"
                     /fragment="True"
                     /other="CDS"
                     /label="YPR2_ECOLX (fragment)"
     rep_origin      complement(5164..5191)
                     /note="pLannotate"
                     /database="snapgene"
                     /identity="100.0"
                     /match_length="7.2"
                     /fragment="True"
                     /other="rep_origin"
                     /label="R6K γ ori (fragment)"
     protein_bind    5220..5253
                     /note="pLannotate"
                     /database="snapgene"
                     /identity="100.0"
                     /match_length="100.0"
                     /fragment="False"
                     /other="protein_bind"
                     /label="loxP"
     polyA_signal    5343..5391
                     /note="pLannotate"
                     /database="snapgene"
                     /identity="100.0"
                     /match_length="100.0"
                     /fragment="False"
                     /other="polyA_signal"
                     /label="HSV TK poly(A) signal"
     promoter        5486..5577
                     /note="pLannotate"
                     /database="snapgene"
                     /identity="100.0"
                     /match_length="100.0"
                     /fragment="False"
                     /other="promoter"
                     /label="polyhedrin promoter"
     misc_feature    5627..5644
                     /kind="tag"
                     /note="6X polyhistidine tag used for protein purification"
                     /Color="#FFFFB9"
                     /note="Derived using Geneious Prime 2023.0.2 'Annotate
                     from Database' based on protein similarity"
                     /Transferred_From="polyhistidine"
                     /Transferred_Translation_Similarity="100.00%"
                     /Primary_Match="100.00%; Adjusted-Interval-0:0/0; <a
                     href=""urn:local:.:zh-ec4bn6n"">polyhistidine</a>"
                     /label="polyhistidine"
     CDS             5651..6748
                     /note="pLannotate"
                     /database="snapgene"
                     /identity="99.9"
                     /match_length="99.7"
                     /fragment="False"
                     /other="CDS"
                     /label="MBP"
     misc_feature    6776..6799
                     /kind="recognition site"
                     /note="recognition and cleavage site for human rhinovirus
                     3C protease"
                     /note="Derived using Geneious Prime 2023.0.2 'Annotate
                     from Database' based on protein similarity"
                     /Transferred_From="HRV 3C site"
                     /Transferred_Translation_Similarity="100.00%"
                     /Primary_Match="100.00%; Adjusted-Interval-0:0/0; <a
                     href=""urn:local:.:q8-ec4bn61"">HRV 3C site</a>"
                     /Alternative_Match="100.00%; Adjusted-Interval-0:0/-3; <a
                     href=""urn:local:.:qt-ec4bn63"">PreScission</a>"
                     /label="HRV 3C site"
     CDS             6809..9058
                     /note="pLannotate"
                     /database="swissprot"
                     /identity="99.2"
                     /match_length="100.5"
                     /fragment="False"
                     /other="CDS"
                     /label="EZH2"
     misc_feature    7352..7366
                     /kind="tag"
                     /note="asp-tag (polyaspartate) used for protein
                     immobilization and purification"
                     /Color="#FFFFB9"
                     /note="Derived using Geneious Prime 2023.0.2 'Annotate
                     from Database' based on protein similarity"
                     /Transferred_From="polyaspartate"
                     /Transferred_Translation_Similarity="100.00%"
                     /Primary_Match="100.00%; Adjusted-Interval-0:0/0; <a
                     href=""urn:local:.:z7-ec4bn6n"">polyaspartate</a>"
                     /Alternative_Match="100.00%; Adjusted-Interval-0:3/3; <a
                     href=""urn:local:.:z7-ec4bn6n"">polyaspartate</a>"
                     /label="polyaspartate"
     misc_feature    7358..7372
                     /kind="tag"
                     /note="asp-tag (polyaspartate) used for protein
                     immobilization and purification"
                     /Color="#FFFFB9"
                     /note="Derived using Geneious Prime 2023.0.2 'Annotate
                     from Database' based on protein similarity"
                     /Transferred_From="polyaspartate"
                     /Transferred_Translation_Similarity="100.00%"
                     /Primary_Match="100.00%; Adjusted-Interval-0:0/0; <a
                     href=""urn:local:.:z7-ec4bn6n"">polyaspartate</a>"
                     /label="polyaspartate"
     CDS             9088..9171
                     /note="pLannotate"
                     /database="snapgene"
                     /identity="100.0"
                     /match_length="3.9"
                     /fragment="True"
                     /other="CDS"
                     /label="large T antigen (fragment)"
     misc_feature    9136..9168
                     /kind="tag"
                     /note="KT3 epitope tag used for protein detection and
                     purification"
                     /Color="#FFFFB9"
                     /note="Derived using Geneious Prime 2023.0.2 'Annotate
                     from Database' based on protein similarity"
                     /Transferred_From="KT3"
                     /Transferred_Translation_Similarity="100.00%"
                     /Primary_Match="100.00%; Adjusted-Interval-0:0/0; <a
                     href=""urn:local:.:xd-ec4bn6j"">KT3</a>"
                     /label="KT3"
     polyA_signal    9194..9328
                     /note="pLannotate"
                     /database="snapgene"
                     /identity="100.0"
                     /match_length="100.0"
                     /fragment="False"
                     /other="polyA_signal"
                     /label="SV40 poly(A) signal"
     CDS             9357..9406
                     /note="pLannotate"
                     /database="snapgene"
                     /identity="100.0"
                     /match_length="39.7"
                     /fragment="True"
                     /other="CDS"
                     /label="SET1 (fragment)"
     promoter        9484..9575
                     /note="pLannotate"
                     /database="snapgene"
                     /identity="100.0"
                     /match_length="100.0"
                     /fragment="False"
                     /other="promoter"
                     /label="polyhedrin promoter"
     misc_feature    9625..9642
                     /kind="tag"
                     /note="6X polyhistidine tag used for protein purification"
                     /Color="#FFFFB9"
                     /note="Derived using Geneious Prime 2023.0.2 'Annotate
                     from Database' based on protein similarity"
                     /Transferred_From="polyhistidine"
                     /Transferred_Translation_Similarity="100.00%"
                     /Primary_Match="100.00%; Adjusted-Interval-0:0/0; <a
                     href=""urn:local:.:zh-ec4bn6n"">polyhistidine</a>"
                     /label="polyhistidine"
     CDS             9649..10746
                     /note="pLannotate"
                     /database="snapgene"
                     /identity="99.9"
                     /match_length="99.7"
                     /fragment="False"
                     /other="CDS"
                     /label="MBP"
     misc_feature    10783..10806
                     /kind="recognition site"
                     /note="recognition and cleavage site for human rhinovirus
                     3C protease"
                     /note="Derived using Geneious Prime 2023.0.2 'Annotate
                     from Database' based on protein similarity"
                     /Transferred_From="HRV 3C site"
                     /Transferred_Translation_Similarity="100.00%"
                     /Primary_Match="100.00%; Adjusted-Interval-0:0/0; <a
                     href=""urn:local:.:q8-ec4bn61"">HRV 3C site</a>"
                     /Alternative_Match="100.00%; Adjusted-Interval-0:0/-3; <a
                     href=""urn:local:.:qt-ec4bn63"">PreScission</a>"
                     /label="HRV 3C site"
     CDS             10810..12654
                     /note="pLannotate"
                     /database="swissprot"
                     /identity="100.0"
                     /match_length="83.2"
                     /fragment="True"
                     /other="CDS"
                     /modified_by="nicolas"
                     /label="DelN-SUZ12 (fragment)"
     CDS             12684..12767
                     /note="pLannotate"
                     /database="snapgene"
                     /identity="100.0"
                     /match_length="3.9"
                     /fragment="True"
                     /other="CDS"
                     /label="large T antigen (fragment)"
     misc_feature    12732..12764
                     /kind="tag"
                     /note="KT3 epitope tag used for protein detection and
                     purification"
                     /Color="#FFFFB9"
                     /note="Derived using Geneious Prime 2023.0.2 'Annotate
                     from Database' based on protein similarity"
                     /Transferred_From="KT3"
                     /Transferred_Translation_Similarity="100.00%"
                     /Primary_Match="100.00%; Adjusted-Interval-0:0/0; <a
                     href=""urn:local:.:xd-ec4bn6j"">KT3</a>"
                     /label="KT3"
     polyA_signal    12790..12924
                     /note="pLannotate"
                     /database="snapgene"
                     /identity="100.0"
                     /match_length="100.0"
                     /fragment="False"
                     /other="polyA_signal"
                     /label="SV40 poly(A) signal"
     CDS             12953..13002
                     /note="pLannotate"
                     /database="snapgene"
                     /identity="100.0"
                     /match_length="39.7"
                     /fragment="True"
                     /other="CDS"
                     /label="SET1 (fragment)"
     promoter        13080..13171
                     /note="pLannotate"
                     /database="snapgene"
                     /identity="100.0"
                     /match_length="100.0"
                     /fragment="False"
                     /other="promoter"
                     /label="polyhedrin promoter"
     misc_feature    13221..13238
                     /kind="tag"
                     /note="6X polyhistidine tag used for protein purification"
                     /Color="#FFFFB9"
                     /note="Derived using Geneious Prime 2023.0.2 'Annotate
                     from Database' based on protein similarity"
                     /Transferred_From="polyhistidine"
                     /Transferred_Translation_Similarity="100.00%"
                     /Primary_Match="100.00%; Adjusted-Interval-0:0/0; <a
                     href=""urn:local:.:zh-ec4bn6n"">polyhistidine</a>"
                     /label="polyhistidine"
     CDS             13245..14342
                     /note="pLannotate"
                     /database="snapgene"
                     /identity="99.9"
                     /match_length="99.7"
                     /fragment="False"
                     /other="CDS"
                     /label="MBP"
     misc_feature    14379..14402
                     /kind="recognition site"
                     /note="recognition and cleavage site for human rhinovirus
                     3C protease"
                     /note="Derived using Geneious Prime 2023.0.2 'Annotate
                     from Database' based on protein similarity"
                     /Transferred_From="HRV 3C site"
                     /Transferred_Translation_Similarity="100.00%"
                     /Primary_Match="100.00%; Adjusted-Interval-0:0/0; <a
                     href=""urn:local:.:q8-ec4bn61"">HRV 3C site</a>"
                     /Alternative_Match="100.00%; Adjusted-Interval-0:0/-3; <a
                     href=""urn:local:.:qt-ec4bn63"">PreScission</a>"
                     /label="HRV 3C site"
     CDS             14403..15488
                     /note="pLannotate"
                     /database="swissprot"
                     /identity="91.8"
                     /match_length="87.5"
                     /fragment="True"
                     /other="CDS"
                     /modified_by="nicolas"
                     /label="Del-N EED (fragment)"
     CDS             15518..15601
                     /note="pLannotate"
                     /database="snapgene"
                     /identity="100.0"
                     /match_length="3.9"
                     /fragment="True"
                     /other="CDS"
                     /label="large T antigen (fragment)"
     misc_feature    15566..15598
                     /kind="tag"
                     /note="KT3 epitope tag used for protein detection and
                     purification"
                     /Color="#FFFFB9"
                     /note="Derived using Geneious Prime 2023.0.2 'Annotate
                     from Database' based on protein similarity"
                     /Transferred_From="KT3"
                     /Transferred_Translation_Similarity="100.00%"
                     /Primary_Match="100.00%; Adjusted-Interval-0:0/0; <a
                     href=""urn:local:.:xd-ec4bn6j"">KT3</a>"
                     /label="KT3"
     polyA_signal    15624..15758
                     /note="pLannotate"
                     /database="snapgene"
                     /identity="100.0"
                     /match_length="100.0"
                     /fragment="False"
                     /other="polyA_signal"
                     /label="SV40 poly(A) signal"
     CDS             15787..15836
                     /note="pLannotate"
                     /database="snapgene"
                     /identity="100.0"
                     /match_length="39.7"
                     /fragment="True"
                     /other="CDS"
                     /label="SET1 (fragment)"
     promoter        15914..16005
                     /note="pLannotate"
                     /database="snapgene"
                     /identity="100.0"
                     /match_length="100.0"
                     /fragment="False"
                     /other="promoter"
                     /label="polyhedrin promoter"
     misc_feature    16055..16072
                     /kind="tag"
                     /note="6X polyhistidine tag used for protein purification"
                     /Color="#FFFFB9"
                     /note="Derived using Geneious Prime 2023.0.2 'Annotate
                     from Database' based on protein similarity"
                     /Transferred_From="polyhistidine"
                     /Transferred_Translation_Similarity="100.00%"
                     /Primary_Match="100.00%; Adjusted-Interval-0:0/0; <a
                     href=""urn:local:.:zh-ec4bn6n"">polyhistidine</a>"
                     /label="polyhistidine"
     CDS             16079..17176
                     /note="pLannotate"
                     /database="snapgene"
                     /identity="99.9"
                     /match_length="99.7"
                     /fragment="False"
                     /other="CDS"
                     /label="MBP"
     misc_feature    17204..17227
                     /kind="recognition site"
                     /note="recognition and cleavage site for human rhinovirus
                     3C protease"
                     /note="Derived using Geneious Prime 2023.0.2 'Annotate
                     from Database' based on protein similarity"
                     /Transferred_From="HRV 3C site"
                     /Transferred_Translation_Similarity="100.00%"
                     /Primary_Match="100.00%; Adjusted-Interval-0:0/0; <a
                     href=""urn:local:.:q8-ec4bn61"">HRV 3C site</a>"
                     /Alternative_Match="100.00%; Adjusted-Interval-0:0/-3; <a
                     href=""urn:local:.:qt-ec4bn63"">PreScission</a>"
                     /label="HRV 3C site"
     CDS             17237..18508
                     /note="pLannotate"
                     /database="swissprot"
                     /identity="100.0"
                     /match_length="99.8"
                     /fragment="False"
                     /other="CDS"
                     /label="RBBP4"
     CDS             18538..18621
                     /note="pLannotate"
                     /database="snapgene"
                     /identity="100.0"
                     /match_length="3.9"
                     /fragment="True"
                     /other="CDS"
                     /label="large T antigen (fragment)"
     misc_feature    18586..18618
                     /kind="tag"
                     /note="KT3 epitope tag used for protein detection and
                     purification"
                     /Color="#FFFFB9"
                     /note="Derived using Geneious Prime 2023.0.2 'Annotate
                     from Database' based on protein similarity"
                     /Transferred_From="KT3"
                     /Transferred_Translation_Similarity="100.00%"
                     /Primary_Match="100.00%; Adjusted-Interval-0:0/0; <a
                     href=""urn:local:.:xd-ec4bn6j"">KT3</a>"
                     /label="KT3"
     polyA_signal    18644..18778
                     /note="pLannotate"
                     /database="snapgene"
                     /identity="100.0"
                     /match_length="100.0"
                     /fragment="False"
                     /other="polyA_signal"
                     /label="SV40 poly(A) signal"
     CDS             18807..18856
                     /note="pLannotate"
                     /database="snapgene"
                     /identity="100.0"
                     /match_length="39.7"
                     /fragment="True"
                     /other="CDS"
                     /label="SET1 (fragment)"
     mobile_element  complement(19093..19258)
                     /note="pLannotate"
                     /database="snapgene"
                     /identity="100.0"
                     /match_length="100.0"
                     /fragment="False"
                     /other="mobile_element"
                     /label="Tn7L"
ORIGIN      
        1 ttctctgtca cagaatgaaa atttttctgt catctcttcg ttattaatgt ttgtaattga
       61 ctgaatatca acgcttattt gcagcctgaa ctgggaggca gaataaatga tcatatcgtc
      121 aattattacc tccacgggga gagcctgagc aaactggcct caggcatttg agaagcacac
      181 ggtcacactg cttccggtag tcaataaacc ggtaagtagc gtatgcgctc acgcaactgg
      241 tccagaacct tgaccgaacg cagcggtggt aacggcgcag tggcggtttt catggcttgt
      301 tatgactgtt tttttggggt acagtctatg cctcgggcat ccaagcagca agcgcgttac
      361 gccgtgggtc gatgtttgat gttatggagc agcaacgatg ttacgcagca gggcagtcgc
      421 cctaaaacaa agttaaacat catgagggaa gcggtgatcg ccgaagtatc gactcaacta
      481 tcagaggtag ttggcgtcat cgagcgccat ctcgaaccga cgttgctggc cgtacatttg
      541 tacggctccg cagtggatgg cggcctgaag ccacacagtg atattgattt gctggttacg
      601 gtgaccgtaa ggcttgatga aacaacgcgg cgagctttga tcaacgacct tttggaaact
      661 tcggcttccc ctggagagag cgagattctc cgcgctgtag aagtcaccat tgttgtgcac
      721 gacgacatca ttccgtggcg ttatccagct aagcgcgaac tgcaatttgg agaatggcag
      781 cgcaatgaca ttcttgcagg tatcttcgag ccagccacga tcgacattga tctggctatc
      841 ttgctgacaa aagcaagaga acatagcgtt gccttggtag gtccagcggc ggaggaactc
      901 tttgatccgg ttcctgaaca ggatctattt gaggcgctaa atgaaacctt aacgctatgg
      961 aactcgccgc ccgactgggc tggcgatgag cgaaatgtag tgcttacgtt gtcccgcatt
     1021 tggtacagcg cagtaaccgg caaaatcgcg ccgaaggatg tcgctgccga ctgggcaatg
     1081 gagcgcctgc cggcccagta tcagcccgtc atacttgaag ctagacaggc ttatcttgga
     1141 caagaagaag atcgcttggc ctcgcgcgca gatcagttgg aagaatttgt ccactacgtg
     1201 aaaggcgaga tcaccaaggt agtcggcaaa taatgtctaa caattcgttc aagccgacgg
     1261 attggcgaat gggnnnnnnn nnnnnnnnnn nnnnnnnnnn nnnnnnnnnn nnnnnnnnnn
     1321 nnnnnnnnnn nnnnnnnnnn nnnnnnnnnn nnnnnnnnnn nnnnnnnnnn nnnnnnnnnn
     1381 nnnnnnnnnn nnnnnnncnn nnnnnnnnnn nnnnnnnnnn nnnnnnnnnn nnnnnnnnnn
     1441 nnnnnnnnnn nnnnnnnnnn nnnnnnnnnn nnnnnnnnnn nnnnnnnnna nnnnnnnnnn
     1501 nnnnnnnnnn nnnnnnnnnn nnnnnnnnnn nnnnnnnnnc ctttgacgtt ggagtccacg
     1561 ttcttnnnnn nnnnnnnnnn nnnnnnnnnn nnnnnnnnnn nnaccctatc tcggtctatt
     1621 cttttgattt ataagggatt ttgccgattt cggcctattg gttaaaaaat gagctgattt
     1681 aacaaaaatt taacgcgaat tttaacaaaa tattaacgct tacaatttag gtggcacttt
     1741 tcggggaaat gtgcgcggaa cccctatttg tttatttttc taaatacatt caaatatgta
     1801 tccgctcatg agacaataac cctgataaat gcttcaataa tattgaaaaa ggaagagtat
     1861 gagtattcaa catttccgtg tcgcccttat tccctttttt gcggcatttt gccttcctgt
     1921 ttttgctcac ccagaaacgc tggtgaaagt aaaagatgct gaagatcagt tgggtgcacg
     1981 agtgggttac atcgaactgg atctcaacag cggtaagatc cttgagagtt ttcgccccga
     2041 agaacgtttt ccaatgatga gcacttttaa agttctgcta tgtggcgcgg tattatcccg
     2101 tattgacgcc gggcaagagc aactcggtcg ccgcatacac tattctcaga atgacttggt
     2161 tgagtactca ccagtcacag aaaagcatct tacggatggc atgacagtaa gagaattatg
     2221 cagtgctgcc ataaccatga gtgataacac tgcggccaac ttacttctga caacgatcgg
     2281 aggaccgaag gagctaaccg cttttttgca caacatgggg gatcatgtaa ctcgccttga
     2341 tcgttgggaa ccggagctga atgaagccat accaaacgac gagcgtgaca ccacgatgcc
     2401 tgtagcaatg gcaacaacgt tgcgcaaact attaactggc gaactactta ctctagcttc
     2461 ccggcaacaa ttaatagact ggatggaggc ggataaagtt gcaggaccac ttctgcgctc
     2521 ggcccttccg gctggctggt ttattgctga taaatctgga gccggtgagc gtgggtctcg
     2581 cggtatcatt gcagcactgg ggccagatgg taagccctcc cgtatcgtag ttatctacac
     2641 gacggggagt caggcaacta tggatgaacg aaatagacag atcgctgaga taggtgcctc
     2701 actgattaag cattggtaac tgtcagacca agtttactca tatatacttt agattgattt
     2761 aaaacttcat ttttaattta aaaggatcta ggtgaagatc ctttttgata atctcatgac
     2821 caaaatccct taacgtgagt tttcgttcca ctgagcgtca gaccccgtag aaaagatcaa
     2881 aggatcttct tgagatcctt tttttctgcg cgtaatctgc tgcttgcaaa caaaaaaacc
     2941 accgctacca gcggtggttt gtttgccgga tcaagagcta ccaactcttt ttccgaaggt
     3001 aactggcttc agcagagcgc agataccaaa tactattctt ctagtgtagc cgtagttagg
     3061 ccaccacttc aagaactctg tagcaccgcc tacatacctc gctctgctaa tcctgttacc
     3121 agtggctgct gccagtggcg ataagtcgtg tcttaccggg ttggactcaa gacgatagtt
     3181 accggataag gcgcagcggt cgggctgaac ggggggttcg tgcacacagc ccagcttgga
     3241 gcgaacgacc tacaccgaac tgagatacct acagcgtgag ctatgagaaa gcgccacgct
     3301 tcccgaaggg agaaaggcgg acaggtatcc ggtaagcggc agggtcggaa caggagagcg
     3361 cacgagggag cttccagggg gaaacgcctg gtatctttat agtcctgtcg ggtttcgcca
     3421 cctctgactt gagcgtcgat ttttgtgatg ctcgtcaggg gggcggagcc tatggaaaaa
     3481 cgccagcaac gcggcctttt tacggttcct ggccttttgc tggccttttg ctcacatgtt
     3541 ctttcctgcg ttatcccctg attctgtgga taaccgtatt accgcctttg agtgagctga
     3601 taccgctcgc cgcagccgaa cgaccgagcg cagcgagtca gtgagcgagg aagcggaaga
     3661 gcgcctgatg cggtattttc tccttacgca tctgtgcggt atttcacacc gcatagacca
     3721 gccgcgtaac ctggcaaaat cggttacggt tgagtaataa atggatgccc tgcgtaagcg
     3781 ggtgtgggcg gacaataaag tcttaaactg aacaaaatag atctaaacta tgacaataaa
     3841 gtcttaaact agacagaata gttgtaaact gaaatcagtc cagttatgct gtgaaaaagc
     3901 atactggact tttgttatgg ctaaagcaaa ctcttcattt tctgaagtgc aaattgcccg
     3961 tcgtattaaa gaggggcgtg gccaagggca tggtaaagac tatattcgcg gcgttgtgac
     4021 aatttaccga acaactccgc ggccgggaag ccgatctcgg cttgaacgaa ttgttaggtg
     4081 gcggtacttg ggtcgatatc aaagtgcatc acttcttccc gtatgcccaa ctttgtatag
     4141 agagccactg cgggatcgtc accgtaatct gcttgcacgt agatcacata agcaccaagc
     4201 gcgttggcct catgcttgag gagattgatg agcgcggtgg caatgccctg cctccggtgc
     4261 tcgccggaga ctgcgagatc atagatatag atctcactac gcggctgctc aaacttgggc
     4321 agaacgtaag ccgcgagagc gccaacaacc gcttcttggt cgaaggcagc aagcgcgatg
     4381 aatgtcttac tacggagcaa gttcccgagg taatcggagt ccggctgatg ttgggagtag
     4441 gtggctacgt ctccgaactc acgaccgaaa agatcaagag cagcccgcat ggatttgact
     4501 tggtcagggc cgagcctaca tgtgcgaatg atgcccatac ttgagccacc taactttgtt
     4561 ttagggcgac tgccctgctg cgtaacatcg ttgctgctgc gtaacatcgt tgctgctcca
     4621 taacatcaaa catcgaccca cggcgtaacg cgcttgctgc ttggatgccc gaggcataga
     4681 ctgtacaaaa aaacagtcat aacaagccat gaaaaccgcc actgcgccgt taccaccgct
     4741 gcgttcggtc aaggttctgg accagttgcg tgagcgcata cgctacttgc attacagttt
     4801 acgaaccgaa caggcttatg tcaactgggt ttgtgccttc atccgtttcc acggtgtgcg
     4861 tcacccggca accttgggca gcagcgaagt cgaggcattt ctgtcctggc tggcgaacga
     4921 gcgcaaggtt tcggtctcca cgcatcgtca ggcattggcg gccttgctgt tcttctacgg
     4981 caaggtgctg tgcacggatc tgcccttgct tcaggagatc ggtagacctc ggccgtcgcg
     5041 gcgcttgccg gtggtgctga ccccggatga agtggttcgc atcctcggtt ttctggaagg
     5101 cgagcatcgt ttgttcgccc aggactctag ctatagttct agtggttggc tacagctttg
     5161 tttgtactat caacaggttg aactgctgat caacagatcc tctacgcggc cgcggtacca
     5221 taacttcgta tagcatacat tatacgaagt tatctgggtt taaacgctct atggtctaaa
     5281 gtttttatcg aggctaactg aaacacggaa ggagacaata ccggaaggaa cccgcgctat
     5341 gacggcaata aaaagacaga ataaaacgca cgggtgttgg gtcgtttgtt cataaacgcg
     5401 gggttcggtc ccagggctgg cactctgtca agtgaacgct ctatggtcta aagatttaaa
     5461 tcgacctact ccggaatatt aatagatcat ggagataatt aaaatgataa ccatctcgca
     5521 aataaataag tattttactg ttttcgtaac agttttgtaa taaaaaaacc tataaatatt
     5581 ccggattatt cataccgtcc caccatcggg cgcggatcca atgggtcatc accatcatca
     5641 tcacggtacc aaaactgaag aaggtaaact ggtaatctgg attaacggcg ataaaggcta
     5701 taacggtctc gctgaagtcg gtaagaaatt cgagaaagat accggaatta aagtcaccgt
     5761 tgagcatccg gataaactgg aagagaaatt cccacaggtt gcggcaactg gcgatggccc
     5821 tgacattatc ttctgggcac acgaccgctt tggtggctac gctcaatctg gcctgttggc
     5881 tgaaatcacc ccggacaaag cgttccagga caagctgtat ccgtttacct gggatgccgt
     5941 acgttacaac ggcaagctga ttgcttaccc gatcgctgtt gaagcgttat cgctgattta
     6001 taacaaagat ctgctgccga acccgccaaa aacctgggaa gagatcccgg cgctggataa
     6061 agaactgaaa gcgaaaggta agagcgcgct gatgttcaac ctgcaagaac cgtacttcac
     6121 ctggccgctg attgctgctg acgggggtta tgcgttcaag tatgaaaacg gcaagtacga
     6181 cattaaagac gtgggcgtgg ataacgctgg cgcgaaagcg ggtctgacct tcctggttga
     6241 cctgattaaa aacaaacaca tgaatgcaga caccgattac tccatcgcag aagctgcctt
     6301 taataaaggc gaaacagcga tgaccatcaa cggcccgtgg gcatggtcca acatcgacac
     6361 cagcaaagtg aattatggtg taacggtact gccgaccttc aagggtcaac catccaaacc
     6421 gttcgttggc gtgctgagcg caggtattaa cgccgccagt ccgaacaaag agctggcaaa
     6481 agagttcctc gaaaactatc tgctgactga tgaaggtctg gaagcggtta ataaagacaa
     6541 accgctgggt gccgtagcgc tgaagtctta cgaggaagag ttggcgaaag atccacgtat
     6601 tgccgccacc atggaaaacg cccagaaagg tgaaatcatg ccgaacatcc cgcagatgtc
     6661 cgctttctgg tatgccgtgc gtactgcggt gatcaacgcc gccagcggtc gtcagactgt
     6721 cgatgaagcc ctgaaagacg cgcagactgg taccgattac gatatcccaa cgaccctgga
     6781 agttctgttc caggggcccc tgggatccgg ccagactggg aagaaatctg agaagggacc
     6841 agtttgttgg cggaagcgtg taaaatcaga gtacatgcga ctgagacagc tcaagaggtt
     6901 cagacgagct gatgaagtaa agagtatgtt tagttccaat cgtcagaaaa ttttggaaag
     6961 aacggaaatc ttaaaccaag aatggaaaca gcgaaggata cagcctgtgc acatcctgac
     7021 ttctgtgagc tcattgcgcg ggactaggga gtgttcggtg accagtgact tggattttcc
     7081 aacacaagtc atcccattaa agactctgaa tgcagttgct tcagtaccca taatgtattc
     7141 ttggtcaccc ctacagcaga attttatggt ggaagatgaa actgttttac ataacattcc
     7201 ttatatggga gatgaagttt tagatcagga tggtactttc attgaagaac taataaaaaa
     7261 ttatgatggg aaagtacacg gggatagaga atgtgggttt ataaatgatg aaatttttgt
     7321 ggagttggtg aatgcccttg gtcaatataa tgatgatgac gatgatgatg atggagacga
     7381 tcctgaagaa agagaagaaa agcagaaaga tctggaggat caccgagatg ataaagaaag
     7441 ccgcccacct cggaaatttc cttctgataa aatttttgaa gccatttcct caatgtttcc
     7501 agataagggc acagcagaag aactaaagga aaaatataaa gaactcaccg aacagcagct
     7561 cccaggcgca cttcctcctg aatgtacccc caacatagat ggaccaaatg ctaaatctgt
     7621 tcagagagag caaagcttac actcctttca tacgcttttc tgtaggcgat gttttaaata
     7681 tgactgcttc ctacatcgta agtgcaatta ttcttttcat gcaacaccca acacttataa
     7741 gcggaagaac acagaaacag ctctagacaa caaaccttgt ggaccacagt gttaccagca
     7801 tttggaggga gcaaaggagt ttgctgctgc tctcaccgct gagcggataa agaccccacc
     7861 aaaacgtcca ggaggccgca gaagaggacg gcttcccaat aacagtagca ggcccagcac
     7921 ccccaccatt aatgtgctgg aatcaaagga tacagacagt gatagggaag cagggactga
     7981 aacgggggga gagaacaatg ataaagaaga agaagagaag aaagatgaaa cttcgagctc
     8041 ctctgaagca aattctcggt gtcaaacacc aataaagatg aagccaaata ttgaacctcc
     8101 tgagaatgtg gagtggagtg gtgctgaagc ctcaatgttt agagtcctca ttggcactta
     8161 ctatgacaat ttctgtgcca ttgctaggtt aattgggacc aaaacatgta gacaggtgta
     8221 tgagtttaga gtcaaagaat ctagcatcat agctccagct cccgctgagg atgtggatac
     8281 tcctccaagg aaaaagaaga ggaaacaccg gttgtgggct gcacactgca gaaagataca
     8341 gctgaaaaag gacggctcct ctaaccatgt ttacaactat caaccctgtg atcatccacg
     8401 gcagccttgt gacagttcgt gcccttgtgt gatagcacaa aatttttgtg aaaagttttg
     8461 tcaatgtagt tcagagtgtc aaaaccgctt tccgggatgc cgctgcaaag cacagtgcaa
     8521 caccaagcag tgcccgtgct acctggctgt ccgagagtgt gaccctgacc tctgtcttac
     8581 ttgtggagcc gctgaccatt gggacagtaa aaatgtgtcc tgcaagaact gcagtattca
     8641 gcggggctcc aaaaagcatc tattgctggc accatctgac gtggcaggct gggggatttt
     8701 tatcaaagat cctgtgcaga aaaatgaatt catctcagaa tactgtggag agattatttc
     8761 tcaagatgaa gctgacagaa gagggaaagt gtatgataaa tacatgtgca gctttctgtt
     8821 caacttgaac aatgattttg tggtggatgc aacccgcaag ggtaacaaaa ttcgttttgc
     8881 aaatcattcg gtaaatccaa actgctatgc aaaagttatg atggttaacg gtgatcacag
     8941 gataggtatt tttgccaaga gagccatcca gactggcgaa gagctgtttt ttgattacag
     9001 atacagccag gctgatgccc tgaagtatgt cggcatcgaa agagaaatgg aaatcccttg
     9061 ataaaagctt gtcgagaagt actagaggat cataatcagc cataccacat ttgtagaggt
     9121 tttacttgct ttaaaaaacc tcccacacct ccccctgaac ctgaaacata aaatgaatgc
     9181 aattgttgtt gttaacttgt ttattgcagc ttataatggt tacaaataaa gcaatagcat
     9241 cacaaatttc acaaataaag catttttttc actgcattct agttgtggtt tgtccaaact
     9301 catcaatgta tcttatcatg tctggatctg atcactgctt gagcctagaa gatccggctg
     9361 ctaacaaagc ccgaaaggaa gctgagttgg ctgctgccac cgctgagcaa taactatcat
     9421 aaccatttaa ataaactgga tactattgca cgtttaaatc gacctactcc ggaatattaa
     9481 tagatcatgg agataattaa aatgataacc atctcgcaaa taaataagta ttttactgtt
     9541 ttcgtaacag ttttgtaata aaaaaaccta taaatattcc ggattattca taccgtccca
     9601 ccatcgggcg cggatccaat gggtcatcac catcatcatc acggtaccaa aactgaagaa
     9661 ggtaaactgg taatctggat taacggcgat aaaggctata acggtctcgc tgaagtcggt
     9721 aagaaattcg agaaagatac cggaattaaa gtcaccgttg agcatccgga taaactggaa
     9781 gagaaattcc cacaggttgc ggcaactggc gatggccctg acattatctt ctgggcacac
     9841 gaccgctttg gtggctacgc tcaatctggc ctgttggctg aaatcacccc ggacaaagcg
     9901 ttccaggaca agctgtatcc gtttacctgg gatgccgtac gttacaacgg caagctgatt
     9961 gcttacccga tcgctgttga agcgttatcg ctgatttata acaaagatct gctgccgaac
    10021 ccgccaaaaa cctgggaaga gatcccggcg ctggataaag aactgaaagc gaaaggtaag
    10081 agcgcgctga tgttcaacct gcaagaaccg tacttcacct ggccgctgat tgctgctgac
    10141 gggggttatg cgttcaagta tgaaaacggc aagtacgaca ttaaagacgt gggcgtggat
    10201 aacgctggcg cgaaagcggg tctgaccttc ctggttgacc tgattaaaaa caaacacatg
    10261 aatgcagaca ccgattactc catcgcagaa gctgccttta ataaaggcga aacagcgatg
    10321 accatcaacg gcccgtgggc atggtccaac atcgacacca gcaaagtgaa ttatggtgta
    10381 acggtactgc cgaccttcaa gggtcaacca tccaaaccgt tcgttggcgt gctgagcgca
    10441 ggtattaacg ccgccagtcc gaacaaagag ctggcaaaag agttcctcga aaactatctg
    10501 ctgactgatg aaggtctgga agcggttaat aaagacaaac cgctgggtgc cgtagcgctg
    10561 aagtcttacg aggaagagtt ggcgaaagat ccacgtattg ccgccaccat ggaaaacgcc
    10621 cagaaaggtg aaatcatgcc gaacatcccg cagatgtccg ctttctggta tgccgtgcgt
    10681 actgcggtga tcaacgccgc cagcggtcgt cagactgtcg atgaagccct gaaagacgcg
    10741 cagactgcgg ccgcaggcac cgattacgat atcccaacga ccctggaagt tctgttccag
    10801 gggcccgggg tgaagaagcc gaaaatggag cacgtccagg ctgaccacga gcttttcctc
    10861 caggcctttg agaagccaac acagatctat agatttcttc gaactcggaa tctcatagca
    10921 ccaatatttt tgcacagaac tcttacttac atgtctcatc gaaactccag aacaaacatc
    10981 aaaaggaaaa catttaaagt tgatgatatg ttatcaaaag tagagaaaat gaaaggagag
    11041 caagaatctc atagcttgtc agctcatttg cagcttacgt ttactggttt cttccacaaa
    11101 aatgataagc catcaccaaa ctcagaaaat gaacaaaatt ctgttaccct ggaagtcctg
    11161 cttgtgaaag tttgccacaa aaaaagaaag gatgtaagtt gtccaataag gcaagttccc
    11221 acaggtaaaa agcaggtgcc tttgaatcct gacctcaatc aaacaaaacc cggaaatttc
    11281 ccgtcccttg cagtttccag taatgaattt gaacctagta acagccatat ggtgaagtct
    11341 tactcgttgc tatttagagt gactcgtcca ggaagaagag agtttaatgg aatgattaat
    11401 ggagaaacca atgaaaatat tgatgtcaat gaagagcttc cagccagaag aaaacgaaat
    11461 cgtgaggatg gggaaaagac atttgttgca caaatgacag tatttgataa aaacaggcgc
    11521 ttacagcttt tagatgggga atatgaagta gccatgcagg aaatggaaga atgtccaata
    11581 agcaagaaaa gagcaacatg ggagactatt cttgatggga agaggctgcc tccattcgaa
    11641 acattttctc agggacctac gttgcagttc actcttcgtt ggacaggaga gacgaatgat
    11701 aaatctacgg ctcctattgc caaacctctt gccactagaa attcagagag tctccatcag
    11761 gaaaacaagc ctggttcagt taaacctact caaactattg ctgttaaaga atcattgact
    11821 acagatctac aaacaagaaa agaaaaggat actccaaatg aaaaccgaca aaaattaaga
    11881 atattttatc agtttctcta taacaacaat acaaggcaac aaactgaagc aagagatgac
    11941 ctgcattgcc cttggtgtac tctgaactgc cgcaaacttt atagtttact caagcatctt
    12001 aaactctgcc atagcagatt tatcttcaac tatgtttatc atccaaaagg tgctaggata
    12061 gatgtttcta tcaatgagtg ttatgatggc tcctatgcag gaaatcctca ggatattcat
    12121 cgccaacctg gatttgcttt tagtcgcaac ggaccagtta agagaacacc tatcacacat
    12181 attcttgtgt gcaggccaaa acgaacaaaa gcaagcatgt ctgaatttct tgaatctgaa
    12241 gatggggaag tagaacagca aagaacatat agtagtggcc acaatcgtct gtatttccat
    12301 agtgatacct gcttacctct ccgtccacaa gaaatggaag tagatagtga agatgaaaag
    12361 gatcctgaat ggctaagaga aaaaaccatt acacaaattg aagagttttc tgatgttaat
    12421 gaaggagaga aagaagtgat gaaactctgg aatctccatg tcatgaagca tgggtttatt
    12481 gctgacaatc aaatgaatca tgcctgtatg ctgtttgtag aaaattatgg acagaaaata
    12541 attaagaaga atttatgtcg aaacttcatg cttcatctag tcagcatgca tgactttaat
    12601 cttattagca taatgtcaat agataaagct gttaccaagc tccgtgaaat gcagtgataa
    12661 aagcttgtcg agaagtacta gaggatcata atcagccata ccacatttgt agaggtttta
    12721 cttgctttaa aaaacctccc acacctcccc ctgaacctga aacataaaat gaatgcaatt
    12781 gttgttgtta acttgtttat tgcagcttat aatggttaca aataaagcaa tagcatcaca
    12841 aatttcacaa ataaagcatt tttttcactg cattctagtt gtggtttgtc caaactcatc
    12901 aatgtatctt atcatgtctg gatctgatca ctgcttgagc ctagaagatc cggctgctaa
    12961 caaagcccga aaggaagctg agttggctgc tgccaccgct gagcaataac tatcataacc
    13021 atttaaataa acctaatgat gcctgatgtt taaatcgacc tactccggaa tattaataga
    13081 tcatggagat aattaaaatg ataaccatct cgcaaataaa taagtatttt actgttttcg
    13141 taacagtttt gtaataaaaa aacctataaa tattccggat tattcatacc gtcccaccat
    13201 cgggcgcgga tccaatgggt catcaccatc atcatcacgg taccaaaact gaagaaggta
    13261 aactggtaat ctggattaac ggcgataaag gctataacgg tctcgctgaa gtcggtaaga
    13321 aattcgagaa agataccgga attaaagtca ccgttgagca tccggataaa ctggaagaga
    13381 aattcccaca ggttgcggca actggcgatg gccctgacat tatcttctgg gcacacgacc
    13441 gctttggtgg ctacgctcaa tctggcctgt tggctgaaat caccccggac aaagcgttcc
    13501 aggacaagct gtatccgttt acctgggatg ccgtacgtta caacggcaag ctgattgctt
    13561 acccgatcgc tgttgaagcg ttatcgctga tttataacaa agatctgctg ccgaacccgc
    13621 caaaaacctg ggaagagatc ccggcgctgg ataaagaact gaaagcgaaa ggtaagagcg
    13681 cgctgatgtt caacctgcaa gaaccgtact tcacctggcc gctgattgct gctgacgggg
    13741 gttatgcgtt caagtatgaa aacggcaagt acgacattaa agacgtgggc gtggataacg
    13801 ctggcgcgaa agcgggtctg accttcctgg ttgacctgat taaaaacaaa cacatgaatg
    13861 cagacaccga ttactccatc gcagaagctg cctttaataa aggcgaaaca gcgatgacca
    13921 tcaacggccc gtgggcatgg tccaacatcg acaccagcaa agtgaattat ggtgtaacgg
    13981 tactgccgac cttcaagggt caaccatcca aaccgttcgt tggcgtgctg agcgcaggta
    14041 ttaacgccgc cagtccgaac aaagagctgg caaaagagtt cctcgaaaac tatctgctga
    14101 ctgatgaagg tctggaagcg gttaataaag acaaaccgct gggtgccgta gcgctgaagt
    14161 cttacgagga agagttggcg aaagatccac gtattgccgc caccatggaa aacgcccaga
    14221 aaggtgaaat catgccgaac atcccgcaga tgtccgcttt ctggtatgcc gtgcgtactg
    14281 cggtgatcaa cgccgccagc ggtcgtcaga ctgtcgatga agccctgaaa gacgcgcaga
    14341 ctgcggccgc aggcaccgat tacgatatcc caacgaccct ggaagttctg ttccaggggc
    14401 ccgggtcttt caaatgtgta aatagtctca aggaagatca taaccaacca ttgtttggag
    14461 ttcagtttaa ctggcacagt aaagaaggag atccattagt gtttgcaact gtaggaagca
    14521 acagagttac cttgtatgaa tgtcattcac aaggagaaat ccggttgttg caatcttacg
    14581 tggatgctga tgctgatgaa aacttttaca cttgtgcatg gacctatgat agcaatacga
    14641 gccatcctct gctggctgta gctggatcta gaggcataat taggataata aatcctataa
    14701 caatgcagtg tataaagcac tatgttggcc atggaaatgc tatcaatgag ctgaaattcc
    14761 atccaagaga tccaaatctt ctcttgtcag taagtaaaga tcatgcttta cgattatgga
    14821 atatccagac ggacactctg gtggcaatat ttggaggcgt agaaggacac agagatgaag
    14881 ttctaagtgc tgattatgat cttttgggtg aaaaaataat gtcctgtggt atggatcatt
    14941 ctcttaaact ttggaggatc aattcaaaga gaatgatgaa tgcaattaag gaatcttatg
    15001 attataatcc aaataaaact aacaggccat ttatttctca gaaaatccat tttcctgatt
    15061 tttctaccag agacatacat aggaattatg ttgattgtgt gcgatggtta ggcgatttga
    15121 tactttctaa gtcttgtgaa aatgccattg tgtgctggaa acctggcaag atggaagatg
    15181 atatagataa aattaaaccc agtgaatcta atgtgactat tcttgggcga tttgattaca
    15241 gccagtgtga catttggtac atgaggtttt ctatggattt ctggcaaaag atgcttgcat
    15301 tgggcaatca agttggcaaa ctttatgttt gggatttaga agtagaagat cctcataaag
    15361 ccaaatgtac aacactgact catcataaat gtggtgctgc tattcgacaa accagtttta
    15421 gcagggatag cagcattctt atagctgttt gtgatgatgc cagtatttgg cgctgggatc
    15481 gacttcgatg ataaaagctt gtcgagaagt actagaggat cataatcagc cataccacat
    15541 ttgtagaggt tttacttgct ttaaaaaacc tcccacacct ccccctgaac ctgaaacata
    15601 aaatgaatgc aattgttgtt gttaacttgt ttattgcagc ttataatggt tacaaataaa
    15661 gcaatagcat cacaaatttc acaaataaag catttttttc actgcattct agttgtggtt
    15721 tgtccaaact catcaatgta tcttatcatg tctggatctg atcactgctt gagcctagaa
    15781 gatccggctg ctaacaaagc ccgaaaggaa gctgagttgg ctgctgccac cgctgagcaa
    15841 taactatcat aaccatttaa ataaacggtt cacatagctt agtttaaatc gacctactcc
    15901 ggaatattaa tagatcatgg agataattaa aatgataacc atctcgcaaa taaataagta
    15961 ttttactgtt ttcgtaacag ttttgtaata aaaaaaccta taaatattcc ggattattca
    16021 taccgtccca ccatcgggcg cggatccaat gggtcatcac catcatcatc acggtaccaa
    16081 aactgaagaa ggtaaactgg taatctggat taacggcgat aaaggctata acggtctcgc
    16141 tgaagtcggt aagaaattcg agaaagatac cggaattaaa gtcaccgttg agcatccgga
    16201 taaactggaa gagaaattcc cacaggttgc ggcaactggc gatggccctg acattatctt
    16261 ctgggcacac gaccgctttg gtggctacgc tcaatctggc ctgttggctg aaatcacccc
    16321 ggacaaagcg ttccaggaca agctgtatcc gtttacctgg gatgccgtac gttacaacgg
    16381 caagctgatt gcttacccga tcgctgttga agcgttatcg ctgatttata acaaagatct
    16441 gctgccgaac ccgccaaaaa cctgggaaga gatcccggcg ctggataaag aactgaaagc
    16501 gaaaggtaag agcgcgctga tgttcaacct gcaagaaccg tacttcacct ggccgctgat
    16561 tgctgctgac gggggttatg cgttcaagta tgaaaacggc aagtacgaca ttaaagacgt
    16621 gggcgtggat aacgctggcg cgaaagcggg tctgaccttc ctggttgacc tgattaaaaa
    16681 caaacacatg aatgcagaca ccgattactc catcgcagaa gctgccttta ataaaggcga
    16741 aacagcgatg accatcaacg gcccgtgggc atggtccaac atcgacacca gcaaagtgaa
    16801 ttatggtgta acggtactgc cgaccttcaa gggtcaacca tccaaaccgt tcgttggcgt
    16861 gctgagcgca ggtattaacg ccgccagtcc gaacaaagag ctggcaaaag agttcctcga
    16921 aaactatctg ctgactgatg aaggtctgga agcggttaat aaagacaaac cgctgggtgc
    16981 cgtagcgctg aagtcttacg aggaagagtt ggcgaaagat ccacgtattg ccgccaccat
    17041 ggaaaacgcc cagaaaggtg aaatcatgcc gaacatcccg cagatgtccg ctttctggta
    17101 tgccgtgcgt actgcggtga tcaacgccgc cagcggtcgt cagactgtcg atgaagccct
    17161 gaaagacgcg cagactggta ccgattacga tatcccaacg accctggaag ttctgttcca
    17221 ggggcccctg ggatccgccg acaaggaagc agccttcgac gacgcagtgg aagaacgagt
    17281 gatcaacgag gaatacaaaa tatggaaaaa gaacacccct tttctttatg atttggtgat
    17341 gacccatgct ctggagtggc ccagcctaac tgcccagtgg cttccagatg taaccagacc
    17401 agaagggaaa gatttcagca ttcatcgact tgtcctgggg acacacacat cggatgaaca
    17461 aaaccatctt gttatagcca gtgtgcagct ccctaatgat gatgctcagt ttgatgcgtc
    17521 acactacgac agtgagaaag gagaatttgg aggttttggt tcagttagtg gaaaaattga
    17581 aatagaaatc aagatcaacc atgaaggaga agtaaacagg gcccgttata tgccccagaa
    17641 cccttgtatc atcgcaacaa agactccttc cagtgatgtt cttgtctttg actatacaaa
    17701 acatccttct aaaccagatc cttctggaga gtgcaaccca gacttgcgtc tccgtggaca
    17761 tcagaaggaa ggctatgggc tttcttggaa cccaaatctc agtgggcact tacttagtgc
    17821 ttcagatgac cataccatct gcctgtggga catcagtgcc gttccaaagg agggaaaagt
    17881 ggtagatgcg aagaccatct ttacagggca tacggcagta gtagaagatg tttcctggca
    17941 tctactccat gagtctctgt ttgggtcagt tgctgatgat cagaaactta tgatttggga
    18001 tactcgttca aacaatactt ccaaaccaag ccactcagtt gatgctcaca ctgctgaagt
    18061 gaactgcctt tctttcaatc cttatagtga gttcattctt gccacaggat cagctgacaa
    18121 gactgttgcc ttgtgggatc tgagaaatct gaaacttaag ttgcattcct ttgagtcaca
    18181 taaggatgaa atattccagg ttcagtggtc acctcacaat gagactattt tagcttccag
    18241 tggtactgat cgcagactga atgtctggga tttaagtaaa attggagagg aacaatcccc
    18301 agaagatgca gaagacgggc caccagagtt gttgtttatt catggtggtc atactgccaa
    18361 gatatctgat ttctcctgga atcccaatga accttgggtg atttgttctg tatcagaaga
    18421 caatatcatg caagtgtggc aaatggcaga gaacatttat aatgatgaag accctgaagg
    18481 aagcgtggat ccagaaggac aagggtcctg ataaaagctt gtcgagaagt actagaggat
    18541 cataatcagc cataccacat ttgtagaggt tttacttgct ttaaaaaacc tcccacacct
    18601 ccccctgaac ctgaaacata aaatgaatgc aattgttgtt gttaacttgt ttattgcagc
    18661 ttataatggt tacaaataaa gcaatagcat cacaaatttc acaaataaag catttttttc
    18721 actgcattct agttgtggtt tgtccaaact catcaatgta tcttatcatg tctggatctg
    18781 atcactgctt gagcctagaa gatccggctg ctaacaaagc ccgaaaggaa gctgagttgg
    18841 ctgctgccac cgctgagcaa taactatcat aaccatttaa ataaatctat atctcaatcg
    18901 gggttacgtc gataccccac cgagacccca ttgggaccaa tacgcccgcg tttcttcctt
    18961 ttccccaccc caacccccaa gttcgggtga aggcccaggg ctcgcagcca acgtcggggc
    19021 ggcaagccct gccatagcca ctacgggtta attaaaaact atatctcaat cggggtttaa
    19081 acaggagatc cgaaccagat aagtgaaatc tagttccaaa ctattttgtc atttttaatt
    19141 ttcgtattag cttacgacgc tacacccagt tcccatctat tttgtcactc ttccctaaat
    19201 aatccttaaa aactccattt ccacccctcc cagttcccaa ctattttgtc cgcccacagc
    19261 ggggcatttt tcttcctgtt atgtttttaa tcaaacatcc tgccaactcc atgtgacaaa
    19321 ccgtcatctt cggctacttt
//
