# Supplementary material for: Auto-inhibition of PRC2 by the broadly expressed long isoform of AEBP2
Source: EMBO J. 2025 Oct 30;44(23):6979–7020. doi: 10.1038/s44318-025-00616-9 (PMC12669776; doi:10.1038/s44318-025-00616-9)
Supplement: Supplementary file 6 — Dataset EV5 [file 44318_2025_616_MOESM6_ESM.zip › pMB.JARID2.gb]

LOCUS       007_(reversed)          9974 bp    DNA     circular SYN 14-JUN-2024
DEFINITION  .
ACCESSION
VERSION     .
KEYWORDS    .
SOURCE      .
  ORGANISM  .
COMMENT     Annotated with pLannotate v1.2.0.
FEATURES             Location/Qualifiers
     rep_origin      join(9937..9974,1..418)
                     /note="pLannotate"
                     /database="snapgene"
                     /identity="100.0"
                     /match_length="100.0"
                     /fragment="False"
                     /other="rep_origin"
                     /label="f1 ori"
     promoter        445..549
                     /note="pLannotate"
                     /database="snapgene"
                     /identity="100.0"
                     /match_length="100.0"
                     /fragment="False"
                     /other="promoter"
                     /label="AmpR promoter"
     CDS             550..1410
                     /note="pLannotate"
                     /database="snapgene"
                     /identity="99.7"
                     /match_length="100.0"
                     /fragment="False"
                     /other="CDS"
                     /label="AmpR"
     rep_origin      1581..2169
                     /note="pLannotate"
                     /database="snapgene"
                     /identity="100.0"
                     /match_length="100.0"
                     /fragment="False"
                     /other="rep_origin"
                     /label="ori"
     ncRNA           complement(1622..1726)
                     /note="pLannotate"
                     /database="Rfam"
                     /identity="100.0"
                     /match_length="102.9"
                     /fragment="False"
                     /other="ncRNA"
                     /label="RNAI"
     misc_feature    complement(2355..2404)
                     /note="pLannotate"
                     /database="snapgene"
                     /identity="100.0"
                     /match_length="35.5"
                     /fragment="True"
                     /other="misc_feature"
                     /label="bom (fragment)"
     mobile_element  complement(2472..2696)
                     /note="pLannotate"
                     /database="snapgene"
                     /identity="100.0"
                     /match_length="100.0"
                     /fragment="False"
                     /other="mobile_element"
                     /label="Tn7R"
     CDS             2606..2695
                     /note="pLannotate"
                     /database="swissprot"
                     /identity="100.0"
                     /match_length="11.0"
                     /fragment="True"
                     /other="CDS"
                     /label="tnsA (fragment)"
     CDS             complement(2763..3296)
                     /note="pLannotate"
                     /database="snapgene"
                     /identity="99.6"
                     /match_length="100.0"
                     /fragment="False"
                     /other="CDS"
                     /label="GmR"
     ncRNA           complement(3211..3290)
                     /note="pLannotate"
                     /database="Rfam"
                     /identity="100.0"
                     /match_length="106.7"
                     /fragment="False"
                     /other="ncRNA"
                     /label="AAC AAD leader"
     CDS             3398..3811
                     /note="pLannotate"
                     /database="swissprot"
                     /identity="98.6"
                     /match_length="40.9"
                     /fragment="True"
                     /other="CDS"
                     /label="int (fragment)"
     promoter        complement(3485..3513)
                     /note="pLannotate"
                     /database="snapgene"
                     /identity="100.0"
                     /match_length="100.0"
                     /fragment="False"
                     /other="promoter"
                     /label="Pc promoter"
     promoter        4061..4152
                     /note="pLannotate"
                     /database="snapgene"
                     /identity="100.0"
                     /match_length="100.0"
                     /fragment="False"
                     /other="promoter"
                     /label="polyhedrin promoter"
     CDS             4204..5301
                     /note="pLannotate"
                     /database="snapgene"
                     /identity="99.6"
                     /match_length="99.7"
                     /fragment="False"
                     /other="CDS"
                     /label="MBP"
     CDS             5365..9075
                     /note="pLannotate"
                     /database="swissprot"
                     /identity="100.0"
                     /match_length="99.3"
                     /fragment="False"
                     /other="CDS"
                     /label="JARID2"
     CDS             9132..9215
                     /note="pLannotate"
                     /database="snapgene"
                     /identity="100.0"
                     /match_length="3.9"
                     /fragment="True"
                     /other="CDS"
                     /label="large T antigen (fragment)"
     polyA_signal    9238..9372
                     /note="pLannotate"
                     /database="snapgene"
                     /identity="100.0"
                     /match_length="100.0"
                     /fragment="False"
                     /other="polyA_signal"
                     /label="SV40 poly(A) signal"
     CDS             complement(9316..9372)
                     /note="pLannotate"
                     /database="swissprot"
                     /identity="100.0"
                     /match_length="5.2"
                     /fragment="True"
                     /other="CDS"
                     /label="VP1_SV40 (fragment)"
     mobile_element  complement(9582..9747)
                     /note="pLannotate"
                     /database="snapgene"
                     /identity="100.0"
                     /match_length="100.0"
                     /fragment="False"
                     /other="mobile_element"
                     /label="Tn7L"
     CDS             9910..9926
                     /note="pLannotate"
                     /database="snapgene"
                     /identity="100.0"
                     /match_length="9.8"
                     /fragment="True"
                     /other="CDS"
                     /label="lacZα (fragment)"
ORIGIN      
        1 nnnnnnnnnn nnnnnnnnnn nnnnnnnnnn nnnnnnnnnn nnnnnnnnnn nnnnnnnnnn
       61 nnnnnnnnnn nnnnnnnnnn nnnnnncnnn nnnnnnnnnn nnnnnnnnnn nnnnnnnnnn
      121 nnnnnnnnnn nnnnnnnnnn nnnnnnnnnn nnnnnnnnnn nnnnnnnnnn nnnnnnnnan
      181 nnnnnnnnnn nnnnnnnnnn nnnnnnnnnn nnnnnnnnnn nnnnnnnncc tttgacgttg
      241 gagtccacgt tctttnnnnn nnnnnnnnnn nnnnnnnnnn nnnnnnnnnn nnaccctatc
      301 tcggtctatt cttttgattt ataagggatt ttgccgattt cggcctattg gttaaaaaat
      361 gagctgattt aacaaaaatt taacgcgaat tttaacaaaa tattaacgtt tacaatttca
      421 ggtggcactt ttcggggaaa tgtgcgcgga acccctattt gtttattttt ctaaatacat
      481 tcaaatatgt atccgctcat gagacaataa ccctgataaa tgcttcaata atattgaaaa
      541 aggaagagta tgagtattca acatttccgt gtcgccctta ttcccttttt tgcggcattt
      601 tgccttcctg tttttgctca cccagaaacg ctggtgaaag taaaagatgc tgaagatcag
      661 ttgggtgcac gagtgggtta catcgaactg gatctcaaca gcggtaagat ccttgagagt
      721 tttcgccccg aagaacgttt tccaatgatg agcactttta aagttctgct atgtggcgcg
      781 gtattatccc gtattgacgc cgggcaagag caactcggtc gccgcataca ctattctcag
      841 aatgacttgg ttgagtactc accagtcaca gaaaagcatc ttacggatgg catgacagta
      901 agagaattat gcagtgctgc cataaccatg agtgataaca ctgcggccaa cttacttctg
      961 acaacgatcg gaggaccgaa ggagctaacc gcttttttgc acaacatggg ggatcatgta
     1021 actcgccttg atcgttggga accggagctg aatgaagcca taccaaacga cgagcgtgac
     1081 accacgatgc ctgtagcaat ggcaacaacg ttgcgcaaac tattaactgg cgaactactt
     1141 actctagctt cccggcaaca attaatagac tggatggagg cggataaagt tgcaggacca
     1201 cttctgcgct cggcccttcc ggctggctgg tttattgctg ataaatctgg agccggtgag
     1261 cgtggttctc gcggtatcat tgcagcactg gggccagatg gtaagccctc ccgtatcgta
     1321 gttatctaca cgacggggag tcaggcaact atggatgaac gaaatagaca gatcgctgag
     1381 ataggtgcct cactgattaa gcattggtaa ctgtcagacc aagtttactc atatatactt
     1441 tagattgatt taaaacttca tttttaattt aaaaggatct aggtgaagat cctttttgat
     1501 aatctcatga ccaaaatccc ttaacgtgag ttttcgttcc actgagcgtc agaccccgta
     1561 gaaaagatca aaggatcttc ttgagatcct ttttttctgc gcgtaatctg ctgcttgcaa
     1621 acaaaaaaac caccgctacc agcggtggtt tgtttgccgg atcaagagct accaactctt
     1681 tttccgaagg taactggctt cagcagagcg cagataccaa atactgtcct tctagtgtag
     1741 ccgtagttag gccaccactt caagaactct gtagcaccgc ctacatacct cgctctgcta
     1801 atcctgttac cagtggctgc tgccagtggc gataagtcgt gtcttaccgg gttggactca
     1861 agacgatagt taccggataa ggcgcagcgg tcgggctgaa cggggggttc gtgcacacag
     1921 cccagcttgg agcgaacgac ctacaccgaa ctgagatacc tacagcgtga gctatgagaa
     1981 agcgccacgc ttcccgaagg gagaaaggcg gacaggtatc cggtaagcgg cagggtcgga
     2041 acaggagagc gcacgaggga gcttccaggg ggaaacgcct ggtatcttta tagtcctgtc
     2101 gggtttcgcc acctctgact tgagcgtcga tttttgtgat gctcgtcagg ggggcggagc
     2161 ctatggaaaa acgccagcaa cgcggccttt ttacggttcc tggccttttg ctggcctttt
     2221 gctcacatgt tctttcctgc gttatcccct gattctgtgg ataaccgtat taccgccttt
     2281 gagtgagctg ataccgctcg ccgcagccga acgaccgagc gcagcgagtc agtgagcgag
     2341 gaagcggaag agcgcctgat gcggtatttt ctccttacgc atctgtgcgg tatttcacac
     2401 cgcagaccag ccgcgtaacc tggcaaaatc ggttacggtt gagtaataaa tggatgccct
     2461 gcgtaagcgg gtgtgggcgg acaataaagt cttaaactga acaaaataga tctaaactat
     2521 gacaataaag tcttaaacta gacagaatag ttgtaaactg aaatcagtcc agttatgctg
     2581 tgaaaaagca tactggactt ttgttatggc taaagcaaac tcttcatttt ctgaagtgca
     2641 aattgcccgt cgtattaaag aggggcgtgg ccaagggcat ggtaaagact atattcgcgg
     2701 cgttgtgaca atttaccgaa caactccgcg gccgggaagc cgatctcggc ttgaacgaat
     2761 tgttaggtgg cggtacttgg gtcgatatca aagtgcatca cttcttcccg tatgcccaac
     2821 tttgtataga gagccactgc gggatcgtca ccgtaatctg cttgcacgta gatcacataa
     2881 gcaccaagcg cgttggcctc atgcttgagg agattgatga gcgcggtggc aatgccctgc
     2941 ctccggtgct cgccggagac tgcgagatca tagatataga tctcactacg cggctgctca
     3001 aacttgggca gaacgtaagc cgcgagagcg ccaacaaccg cttcttggtc gaaggcagca
     3061 agcgcgatga atgtcttact acggagcaag ttcccgaggt aatcggagtc cggctgatgt
     3121 tgggagtagg tggctacgtc gccgaactca cgaccgaaaa gatcaagagc agcccgcatg
     3181 gatttgactt ggtcagggcc gagcctacat gtgcgaatga tgcccatact tgagccacct
     3241 aactttgttt tagggcgact gccctgctgc gtaacatcgt tgctgctgcg taacatcgtt
     3301 gctgctccat aacatcaaac atcgacccac ggcgtaacgc gcttgctgct tggatgcccg
     3361 aggcatagac tgtacaaaaa aacagtcata acaagccatg aaaaccgcca ctgcgccgtt
     3421 accaccgctg cgttcggtca aggttctgga ccagttgcgt gagcgcatac gctacttgca
     3481 ttacagttta cgaaccgaac aggcttatgt caactgggtt cgtgccttca tccgtttcca
     3541 cggtgtgcgt cacccggcaa ccttgggcag cagcgaagtc gaggcatttc tgtcctggct
     3601 ggcgaacgag cgcaaggttt cggactccac gcatcgtcag gcattggcgg ccttgctgtt
     3661 cttctacggc aaggtgctgt gcacggatct gccctggctt caggagatcg gaagacctcg
     3721 gccgtcgcgg cgcttgccgg tggtgctgac cccggatgaa gtggttcgca tcctcggttt
     3781 tctggaaggc gagcatcgtt tgttcgccca ggactctagc tatagttccc tgaattcgca
     3841 tctagaacgc acaaggtcag ggcactcatg cgacaatcaa ctcgatgcat gatccgcacc
     3901 attgtcgagg ggccagcgtc aatagtgccg atgaccacag acccggttaa gacatagccg
     3961 aatggagccg cgccgaccac agaatgatac gtctcaaagt gaataaagct ccacacagtc
     4021 gaacgctagt ggttggctac atactccgga atattaatag atcatggaga taattaaaat
     4081 gataaccatc tcgcaaataa ataagtattt tactgttttc gtaacagttt tgtaataaaa
     4141 aaacctataa atattccgga ttattcatac cgtcccacca tcgggcgcgg aagaatgggt
     4201 accaaaactg aagaaggtaa actggtaatc tggattaacg gcgataaagg ctataacggt
     4261 ttggctgaag tcggtaagaa attcgagaaa gataccggaa ttaaagtcac cgttgagcat
     4321 ccggataaac tggaagagaa attcccacag gttgcggcaa ctggcgatgg ccctgacatt
     4381 atcttctggg cacacgaccg ctttggtggc tacgctcaat ctggcctgtt ggctgaaatc
     4441 accccggaca aagcgttcca ggacaagctg tatccgttta cctgggatgc cgtacgttac
     4501 aacggcaagc tgattgctta cccgatcgct gttgaagcgt tatcgctgat ttataacaaa
     4561 gatttgctgc cgaacccgcc aaaaacctgg gaagagatcc cggcgctgga taaagaactg
     4621 aaagcgaaag gtaagagcgc gctgatgttc aacctgcaag aaccgtactt cacctggccg
     4681 ctgattgctg ctgacggggg ttatgcgttc aagtatgaaa acggcaagta cgacattaaa
     4741 gacgtgggcg tggataacgc tggcgcgaaa gcgggtctga ccttcctggt tgacctgatt
     4801 aaaaacaaac acatgaatgc agacaccgat tactccatcg cagaagctgc ctttaataaa
     4861 ggcgaaacag cgatgaccat caacggcccg tgggcatggt ccaacatcga caccagcaaa
     4921 gtgaattatg gtgtaacggt actgccgacc ttcaagggtc aaccatccaa accgttcgtt
     4981 ggcgtgctga gcgcaggtat taacgccgcc agtccgaaca aagagctggc aaaagagttc
     5041 ctcgaaaact atctgctgac tgatgaaggt ctggaagcgg ttaataaaga caaaccgctg
     5101 ggtgccgtag cgctgaagtc ttacgaggaa gagttggcga aagatccacg tattgccgcc
     5161 accatggaaa acgcccagaa aggtgaaatc atgccgaaca tcccgcagat gtccgctttc
     5221 tggtatgccg tgcgtactgc ggtgatcaac gccgccagcg gtcgtcagac tgtcgatgaa
     5281 gccctgaaag acgcgcagac tgccgcaggc accgattacg atatcccaac gaccctggaa
     5341 gttctgttcc aggggccctc cggtatgagc aaggaaagac ccaagaggaa tatcattcag
     5401 aagaaatacg atgacagtga tgggattccg tggtcagaag aacgggtggt acgtaaagtc
     5461 ctttatttgt ctctgaagga gttcaagaac tcccagaaga ggcagcatgc ggaaggcatt
     5521 gctgggagcc tgaaaactgt gaatgggctc cttggtaatg accagtctaa gggattagga
     5581 ccagcatcag aacagtcaga gaatgaaaag gacgatgcat cccaagtgtc ctccactagc
     5641 aacgatgtta gttcttcaga ttttgaagaa gggccgtcga ggaaaaggcc caggctgcaa
     5701 gcacaaagga agtttgctca gtctcagccg aatagtccca gcacaactcc agtaaagata
     5761 gtggagccat tgctaccccc tccagctact cagatatcag acctctctaa aaggaagcct
     5821 aagacagaag attttcttac ctttctctgc cttcgaggtt ctcctgcgct gcccaacagc
     5881 atggtgtatt ttggaagctc tcaggatgag gaggaagtcg aggaggaaga tgatgagaca
     5941 gaagacgtca aaacagccac caacaatgct tcatcttcat gccagtcgac ccccaggaaa
     6001 ggaaaaaccc acaaacatgt tcacaacggg catgttttca atggttccag caggtcaaca
     6061 cgggagaagg aacctgttca aaaacacaaa agcaaagagg ccactcccgc aaaggagaag
     6121 cacagcgatc accgggctga cagccgccgg gagcaggctt cagctaacca ccccgcagcg
     6181 gccccctcca cgggttcctc ggccaagggg cttgctgcca cccatcacca cccccctctg
     6241 catcggtcgg ctcaggactt acggaaacag gtttctaagg taaacggagt cactcgaatg
     6301 tcatctctgg gtgcaggtgt aaccagtgcc aaaaagatgc gcgaggtcag accttcacca
     6361 tccaaaactg tgaagtacac tgccacggtg acgaaggggg ctgtcacata caccaaagcc
     6421 aagagagaac tggtcaagga caccaaaccc aatcaccaca agcccagttc cgctgtcaac
     6481 cacacaatct cagggaaaac tgaaagtagc aatgcaaaaa cccgcaaaca ggtgctatcc
     6541 ctcggggggg cgtccaagtc cactgggccc gccgtcaatg gcctcaaggt cagtggcagg
     6601 ttgaacccaa agtcatgcac taaggaggtg ggggggcggc agctgcggga gggcctgcag
     6661 ctgcgggagg ggctgcggaa ctccaagagg agactggaag aggcacacca ggcggagaag
     6721 ccgcagtcgc cccccaagaa gatgaaaggg gcggctggcc ccgccgaagg ccctggcaag
     6781 aaggccccgg ccgagagagg tctgctgaac ggacacgtga agaaggaagt gccggagcgc
     6841 agtctggaga ggaatcggcc gaagcgggcc acggccggga agagcacgcc aggcagacaa
     6901 gcacatggca aggcggacag cgcctcctgt gaaaatcgtt ctacctcgca accggagtcc
     6961 gtgcacaagc cgcaggactc gggcaaggcc gagaagggcg gcggcaaggc cgggtgggcg
     7021 gccatggacg agatccccgt cctcaggccc tccgccaagg agttccacga tccgctcatc
     7081 tacatcgagt cggtccgcgc tcaggtggag aagttcggga tgtgcagggt gatcccccct
     7141 ccggactggc ggcccgagtg caagctcaac gatgagatgc ggtttgtcac gcagattcag
     7201 cacatccaca agctgggccg gcgctggggc cccaacgtgc agcggctggc ctgcatcaag
     7261 aagcacctca aatctcaggg catcaccatg gacgagctcc cgctcatagg gggctgtgag
     7321 ctcgacctgg cctgcttttt ccggctgatt aatgagatgg gcggcatgca gcaagtgact
     7381 gacctcaaaa aatggaacaa actagcagac atgctgcgca tccccagaac tgcccaggac
     7441 cggctggcca agctgcagga ggcctactgc cagtacctac tctcctacga ctccctgtcc
     7501 ccagaggagc accggcggct ggagaaggag gtgctgatgg agaaggagat cctggagaag
     7561 cgcaaggggc cgctggaagg ccacacagag aacgaccacc acaagttcca ccctctgccc
     7621 cgcttcgagc ccaagaatgg gctcatccac ggcgtggccc ccaggaacgg cttccgcagc
     7681 aagctcaagg aggtgggcca ggcccagttg aagactggcc ggcggcgact cttcgctcag
     7741 gaaaaagaag tggtcaagga agaggaggag gacaaaggcg tcctcaatga cttccacaag
     7801 tgcatctata agggaaggtc tgtttctcta acaacttttt atcgaacagc gaggaatatc
     7861 atgagcatgt gtttcagcaa ggagcctgcc ccagccgaaa tcgagcaaga gtactggagg
     7921 ctagtggaag agaaggactg ccacgtggca gtgcactgcg gcaaggtgga caccaacact
     7981 cacggcagtg gattcccagt aggaaaatca gaaccctttt cgaggcatgg atggaacctc
     8041 accgtcctcc ccaataacac agggtccatc ctgcgtcacc tcggtgctgt gcctggagtg
     8101 actattccct ggctaaatat tggcatggtc ttttctacct catgctggtc acgcgaccaa
     8161 aatcaccttc catacattga ctacttacac actggtgctg actgcatttg gtattgcatt
     8221 cctgctgagg aggagaacaa gctggaagat gtggtccaca ccctgctgca agccaatggc
     8281 accccagggc tgcagatgct ggaaagcaac gtcatgatct ccccggaggt gctgtgcaaa
     8341 gaggggatca aggtgcacag gaccgtgcag cagagtggcc agtttgtcgt ctgcttcccg
     8401 ggatcgtttg tgtccaaagt gtgctgtggg tacagcgtgt ctgaaaccgt gcactttgct
     8461 accacccagt ggacaagtat gggctttgag acagccaagg aaatgaagcg tcgccatata
     8521 gctaagccat tctccatgga gaagttactc taccagattg cacaagcaga agcaaaaaaa
     8581 gaaaacggtc ccactctcag taccatctca gccctcctgg atgagctcag ggatacagag
     8641 ctgcggcagc gcaggcagct gttcgaggct ggcctccact cctccgcacg ctatggcagc
     8701 cacgatggca gcagcacggt ggcggacggg aagaaaaagc ctcgaaagtg gctgcagttg
     8761 gagacatcag agaggaggtg tcagatatgc cagcacctgt gctacctgtc catggtggta
     8821 caagagaacg aaaacgtcgt gttctgtctg gagtgtgctc tgcgccacgt ggagaaacag
     8881 aagtcctgcc gagggctgaa gttgatgtac cgctacgatg aggaacagat tatcagtctg
     8941 gtcaatcaga tatgcggcaa agtgtctggt aaaaacggca gcattgagaa ctgtctcagt
     9001 aaacccacac caaaaagagg tccccgcaag agagcgacag tggacgtgcc cccctcccgt
     9061 ctgtcagcct ccagttcatc caaaagtgct tcgagctcat caggatccta atgagtcgag
     9121 aagtactaga ggatcataat cagccatacc acatttgtag aggttttact tgctttaaaa
     9181 aacctcccac acctccccct gaacctgaaa cataaaatga atgcaattgt tgttgttaac
     9241 ttgtttattg cagcttataa tggttacaaa taaagcaata gcatcacaaa tttcacaaat
     9301 aaagcatttt tttcactgca ttctagttgt ggtttgtcca aactcatcaa tgtatcttat
     9361 catgtctgga tctgatcact gatatcgcct aggagatccg gggctgagca tgagacggaa
     9421 atctgctcgt cagtggtgct cacactgacg aatcatgtac agatcatacc gatgactgcc
     9481 tggcgactca caactaagca agacagccgg aaccagcgcc ggcgaacacc actgcatata
     9541 tggcatatca caacagtcca actagtgcac tgcagtacat caaccagata agtgaaatct
     9601 agttccaaac tattttgtca tttttaattt tcgtattagc ttacgacgct acacccagtt
     9661 cccatctatt ttgtcactct tccctaaata atccttaaaa actccatttc cacccctccc
     9721 agttcccaac tattttgtcc gcccacagcg gggcattttt cttcctgtta tgtttttaat
     9781 caaacatcct gccaactcca tgtgacaaac cgtcatcttc ggctactttt tctctgtcac
     9841 agaatgaaaa tttttctgtc atctcttcgt tattaatgtt tgtaattgac tgaatatcaa
     9901 cgcttatttg cagcctgaat ggcgaatggg gggnnnnnnn nnnnnnnnnn nnnnnnnnnn
     9961 nnnnnnnnnn nnnn
//
