# Supplementary material for: Auto-inhibition of PRC2 by the broadly expressed long isoform of AEBP2
Source: EMBO J. 2025 Oct 30;44(23):6979–7020. doi: 10.1038/s44318-025-00616-9 (PMC12669776; doi:10.1038/s44318-025-00616-9)
Supplement: Supplementary file 6 — Dataset EV5 [file 44318_2025_616_MOESM6_ESM.zip › pMB.PRC2-AEBP2LTEV-JARID2.gb]

LOCUS       PRC2.2_AI2T3__01       27888 bp    DNA     circular SYN 14-JUN-2024
DEFINITION  PRC2.2_AI2T3__01.
ACCESSION   PRC2
VERSION     PRC2.2_AI2T3__01
KEYWORDS    .
SOURCE      
  ORGANISM  .
COMMENT     Annotated with pLannotate v1.2.2.
FEATURES             Location/Qualifiers
     rep_origin      1..589
                     /note="pLannotate"
                     /database="snapgene"
                     /identity="100.0"
                     /match_length="100.0"
                     /fragment="False"
                     /other="rep_origin"
                     /label="ori"
     misc_feature    complement(775..824)
                     /note="pLannotate"
                     /database="snapgene"
                     /identity="100.0"
                     /match_length="35.5"
                     /fragment="True"
                     /other="misc_feature"
                     /label="bom (fragment)"
     mobile_element  complement(892..1116)
                     /note="pLannotate"
                     /database="snapgene"
                     /identity="100.0"
                     /match_length="100.0"
                     /fragment="False"
                     /other="mobile_element"
                     /label="Tn7R"
     CDS             complement(1183..1716)
                     /note="pLannotate"
                     /database="snapgene"
                     /identity="99.6"
                     /match_length="100.0"
                     /fragment="False"
                     /other="CDS"
                     /label="GmR"
     promoter        complement(1905..1933)
                     /note="pLannotate"
                     /database="snapgene"
                     /identity="100.0"
                     /match_length="100.0"
                     /fragment="False"
                     /other="promoter"
                     /label="Pc promoter"
     CDS             complement(1911..2231)
                     /note="pLannotate"
                     /database="swissprot"
                     /identity="99.1"
                     /match_length="81.7"
                     /fragment="True"
                     /other="CDS"
                     /label="YPR2_ECOLX (fragment)"
     promoter        2331..2422
                     /note="pLannotate"
                     /database="snapgene"
                     /identity="100.0"
                     /match_length="100.0"
                     /fragment="False"
                     /other="promoter"
                     /label="polyhedrin promoter"
     CDS             2474..3571
                     /note="pLannotate"
                     /database="snapgene"
                     /identity="99.6"
                     /match_length="99.7"
                     /fragment="False"
                     /other="CDS"
                     /label="MBP"
     CDS             3635..5887
                     /note="pLannotate"
                     /database="swissprot"
                     /identity="99.2"
                     /match_length="100.7"
                     /fragment="False"
                     /other="CDS"
                     /label="EZH2"
     CDS             5917..6000
                     /note="pLannotate"
                     /database="snapgene"
                     /identity="100.0"
                     /match_length="3.9"
                     /fragment="True"
                     /other="CDS"
                     /label="large T antigen (fragment)"
     polyA_signal    6023..6157
                     /note="pLannotate"
                     /database="snapgene"
                     /identity="100.0"
                     /match_length="100.0"
                     /fragment="False"
                     /other="polyA_signal"
                     /label="SV40 poly(A) signal"
     promoter        6256..6347
                     /note="pLannotate"
                     /database="snapgene"
                     /identity="100.0"
                     /match_length="100.0"
                     /fragment="False"
                     /other="promoter"
                     /label="polyhedrin promoter"
     CDS             6399..7496
                     /note="pLannotate"
                     /database="snapgene"
                     /identity="99.6"
                     /match_length="99.7"
                     /fragment="False"
                     /other="CDS"
                     /label="MBP"
     CDS             7560..9776
                     /note="pLannotate"
                     /database="swissprot"
                     /identity="100.0"
                     /match_length="91.2"
                     /fragment="True"
                     /other="CDS"
                     /modified_by="nicolas"
                     /label="SUZ12"
     CDS             9806..9889
                     /note="pLannotate"
                     /database="snapgene"
                     /identity="100.0"
                     /match_length="3.9"
                     /fragment="True"
                     /other="CDS"
                     /label="large T antigen (fragment)"
     polyA_signal    9912..10046
                     /note="pLannotate"
                     /database="snapgene"
                     /identity="100.0"
                     /match_length="100.0"
                     /fragment="False"
                     /other="polyA_signal"
                     /label="SV40 poly(A) signal"
     promoter        10145..10236
                     /note="pLannotate"
                     /database="snapgene"
                     /identity="100.0"
                     /match_length="100.0"
                     /fragment="False"
                     /other="promoter"
                     /label="polyhedrin promoter"
     CDS             10288..11385
                     /note="pLannotate"
                     /database="snapgene"
                     /identity="99.6"
                     /match_length="99.7"
                     /fragment="False"
                     /other="CDS"
                     /label="MBP"
     CDS             11449..12771
                     /note="pLannotate"
                     /database="swissprot"
                     /identity="100.0"
                     /match_length="100.0"
                     /fragment="False"
                     /other="CDS"
                     /label="EED"
     CDS             12801..12884
                     /note="pLannotate"
                     /database="snapgene"
                     /identity="100.0"
                     /match_length="3.9"
                     /fragment="True"
                     /other="CDS"
                     /label="large T antigen (fragment)"
     polyA_signal    12907..13041
                     /note="pLannotate"
                     /database="snapgene"
                     /identity="100.0"
                     /match_length="100.0"
                     /fragment="False"
                     /other="polyA_signal"
                     /label="SV40 poly(A) signal"
     promoter        13140..13231
                     /note="pLannotate"
                     /database="snapgene"
                     /identity="100.0"
                     /match_length="100.0"
                     /fragment="False"
                     /other="promoter"
                     /label="polyhedrin promoter"
     CDS             13283..14380
                     /note="pLannotate"
                     /database="snapgene"
                     /identity="99.6"
                     /match_length="99.7"
                     /fragment="False"
                     /other="CDS"
                     /label="MBP"
     CDS             14444..15718
                     /note="pLannotate"
                     /database="swissprot"
                     /identity="100.0"
                     /match_length="100.0"
                     /fragment="False"
                     /other="CDS"
                     /label="RBBP4"
     CDS             15748..15831
                     /note="pLannotate"
                     /database="snapgene"
                     /identity="100.0"
                     /match_length="3.9"
                     /fragment="True"
                     /other="CDS"
                     /label="large T antigen (fragment)"
     polyA_signal    15854..15988
                     /note="pLannotate"
                     /database="snapgene"
                     /identity="100.0"
                     /match_length="100.0"
                     /fragment="False"
                     /other="polyA_signal"
                     /label="SV40 poly(A) signal"
     promoter        16087..16178
                     /note="pLannotate"
                     /database="snapgene"
                     /identity="100.0"
                     /match_length="100.0"
                     /fragment="False"
                     /other="promoter"
                     /label="polyhedrin promoter"
     CDS             16230..17327
                     /note="pLannotate"
                     /database="snapgene"
                     /identity="99.6"
                     /match_length="99.7"
                     /fragment="False"
                     /other="CDS"
                     /label="MBP"
     CDS             17391..18983
                     /note="pLannotate"
                     /database="swissprot"
                     /identity="96.6"
                     /match_length="102.7"
                     /fragment="False"
                     /other="CDS"
                     /label="AEBP2"
     CDS             18060..18080
                     /created_by="nicolas"
                     /label="TEV site"
     CDS             19013..19096
                     /note="pLannotate"
                     /database="snapgene"
                     /identity="100.0"
                     /match_length="3.9"
                     /fragment="True"
                     /other="CDS"
                     /label="large T antigen (fragment)"
     polyA_signal    19119..19253
                     /note="pLannotate"
                     /database="snapgene"
                     /identity="100.0"
                     /match_length="100.0"
                     /fragment="False"
                     /other="polyA_signal"
                     /label="SV40 poly(A) signal"
     promoter        19352..19443
                     /note="pLannotate"
                     /database="snapgene"
                     /identity="100.0"
                     /match_length="100.0"
                     /fragment="False"
                     /other="promoter"
                     /label="polyhedrin promoter"
     CDS             19495..20592
                     /note="pLannotate"
                     /database="snapgene"
                     /identity="99.6"
                     /match_length="99.7"
                     /fragment="False"
                     /other="CDS"
                     /label="MBP"
     CDS             20656..24366
                     /note="pLannotate"
                     /database="swissprot"
                     /identity="100.0"
                     /match_length="99.3"
                     /fragment="False"
                     /other="CDS"
                     /label="JARID2"
     CDS             24423..24506
                     /note="pLannotate"
                     /database="snapgene"
                     /identity="100.0"
                     /match_length="3.9"
                     /fragment="True"
                     /other="CDS"
                     /label="large T antigen (fragment)"
     polyA_signal    24529..24663
                     /note="pLannotate"
                     /database="snapgene"
                     /identity="100.0"
                     /match_length="100.0"
                     /fragment="False"
                     /other="polyA_signal"
                     /label="SV40 poly(A) signal"
     mobile_element  complement(24744..24909)
                     /note="pLannotate"
                     /database="snapgene"
                     /identity="100.0"
                     /match_length="100.0"
                     /fragment="False"
                     /other="mobile_element"
                     /label="Tn7L"
     CDS             complement(25204..25284)
                     /note="pLannotate"
                     /database="swissprot"
                     /identity="100.0"
                     /match_length="8.0"
                     /fragment="True"
                     /other="CDS"
                     /label="int (fragment)"
     CDS             25370..25426
                     /note="pLannotate"
                     /database="snapgene"
                     /identity="96.5"
                     /match_length="10.7"
                     /fragment="True"
                     /other="CDS"
                     /label="GmR (fragment)"
     CDS             25433..26224
                     /note="pLannotate"
                     /database="snapgene"
                     /identity="100.0"
                     /match_length="100.0"
                     /fragment="False"
                     /other="CDS"
                     /label="SmR"
     rep_origin      26271..26726
                     /note="pLannotate"
                     /database="snapgene"
                     /identity="100.0"
                     /match_length="100.0"
                     /fragment="False"
                     /other="rep_origin"
                     /label="f1 ori"
     promoter        26753..26857
                     /note="pLannotate"
                     /database="snapgene"
                     /identity="100.0"
                     /match_length="100.0"
                     /fragment="False"
                     /other="promoter"
                     /label="AmpR promoter"
     CDS             26858..27718
                     /note="pLannotate"
                     /database="snapgene"
                     /identity="99.7"
                     /match_length="100.0"
                     /fragment="False"
                     /other="CDS"
                     /label="AmpR"
ORIGIN      
        1 ttgagatcct ttttttctgc gcgtaatctg ctgcttgcaa acaaaaaaac caccgctacc
       61 agcggtggtt tgtttgccgg atcaagagct accaactctt tttccgaagg taactggctt
      121 cagcagagcg cagataccaa atactgtcct tctagtgtag ccgtagttag gccaccactt
      181 caagaactct gtagcaccgc ctacatacct cgctctgcta atcctgttac cagtggctgc
      241 tgccagtggc gataagtcgt gtcttaccgg gttggactca agacgatagt taccggataa
      301 ggcgcagcgg tcgggctgaa cggggggttc gtgcacacag cccagcttgg agcgaacgac
      361 ctacaccgaa ctgagatacc tacagcgtga gctatgagaa agcgccacgc ttcccgaagg
      421 gagaaaggcg gacaggtatc cggtaagcgg cagggtcgga acaggagagc gcacgaggga
      481 gcttccaggg ggaaacgcct ggtatcttta tagtcctgtc gggtttcgcc acctctgact
      541 tgagcgtcga tttttgtgat gctcgtcagg ggggcggagc ctatggaaaa acgccagcaa
      601 cgcggccttt ttacggttcc tggccttttg ctggcctttt gctcacatgt tctttcctgc
      661 gttatcccct gattctgtgg ataaccgtat taccgccttt gagtgagctg ataccgctcg
      721 ccgcagccga acgaccgagc gcagcgagtc agtgagcgag gaagcggaag agcgcctgat
      781 gcggtatttt ctccttacgc atctgtgcgg tatttcacac cgcagaccag ccgcgtaacc
      841 tggcaaaatc ggttacggtt gagtaataaa tggatgccct gcgtaagcgg gtgtgggcgg
      901 acaataaagt cttaaactga acaaaataga tctaaactat gacaataaag tcttaaacta
      961 gacagaatag ttgtaaactg aaatcagtcc agttatgctg tgaaaaagca tactggactt
     1021 ttgttatggc taaagcaaac tcttcatttt ctgaagtgca aattgcccgt cgtattaaag
     1081 aggggcgtgg ccaagggcat ggtaaagact atattcgcgg cgttgtgaca atttaccgaa
     1141 caactccgcg gccgggaagc cgatctcggc ttgaacgaat tgttaggtgg cggtacttgg
     1201 gtcgatatca aagtgcatca cttcttcccg tatgcccaac tttgtataga gagccactgc
     1261 gggatcgtca ccgtaatctg cttgcacgta gatcacataa gcaccaagcg cgttggcctc
     1321 atgcttgagg agattgatga gcgcggtggc aatgccctgc ctccggtgct cgccggagac
     1381 tgcgagatca tagatataga tctcactacg cggctgctca aacttgggca gaacgtaagc
     1441 cgcgagagcg ccaacaaccg cttcttggtc gaaggcagca agcgcgatga atgtcttact
     1501 acggagcaag ttcccgaggt aatcggagtc cggctgatgt tgggagtagg tggctacgtc
     1561 gccgaactca cgaccgaaaa gatcaagagc agcccgcatg gatttgactt ggtcagggcc
     1621 gagcctacat gtgcgaatga tgcccatact tgagccacct aactttgttt tagggcgact
     1681 gccctgctgc gtaacatcgt tgctgctgcg taacatcgtt gctgctccat aacatcaaac
     1741 atcgacccac ggcgtaacgc gcttgctgct tggatgcccg aggcatagac tgtacaaaaa
     1801 aacagtcata acaagccatg aaaaccgcca ctgcgccgtt accaccgctg cgttcggtca
     1861 aggttctgga ccagttgcgt gagcgcatac gctacttgca ttacagttta cgaaccgaac
     1921 aggcttatgt caactgggtt cgtgccttca tccgtttcca cggtgtgcgt cacccggcaa
     1981 ccttgggcag cagcgaagtc gaggcatttc tgtcctggct ggcgaacgag cgcaaggttt
     2041 cggactccac gcatcgtcag gcattggcgg ccttgctgtt cttctacggc aaggtgctgt
     2101 gcacggatct gccctggctt caggagatcg gaagacctcg gccgtcgcgg cgcttgccgg
     2161 tggtgctgac cccggatgaa gtggttcgca tcctcggttt tctggaaggc gagcatcgtt
     2221 tgttcgccca ggactctagc tatagttccc tgaattcgca tctagactga actggccgat
     2281 aattgcagac gaacgctagt ggttggctac atactccgga atattaatag atcatggaga
     2341 taattaaaat gataaccatc tcgcaaataa ataagtattt tactgttttc gtaacagttt
     2401 tgtaataaaa aaacctataa atattccgga ttattcatac cgtcccacca tcgggcgcgg
     2461 aagaatgggt accaaaactg aagaaggtaa actggtaatc tggattaacg gcgataaagg
     2521 ctataacggt ttggctgaag tcggtaagaa attcgagaaa gataccggaa ttaaagtcac
     2581 cgttgagcat ccggataaac tggaagagaa attcccacag gttgcggcaa ctggcgatgg
     2641 ccctgacatt atcttctggg cacacgaccg ctttggtggc tacgctcaat ctggcctgtt
     2701 ggctgaaatc accccggaca aagcgttcca ggacaagctg tatccgttta cctgggatgc
     2761 cgtacgttac aacggcaagc tgattgctta cccgatcgct gttgaagcgt tatcgctgat
     2821 ttataacaaa gatttgctgc cgaacccgcc aaaaacctgg gaagagatcc cggcgctgga
     2881 taaagaactg aaagcgaaag gtaagagcgc gctgatgttc aacctgcaag aaccgtactt
     2941 cacctggccg ctgattgctg ctgacggggg ttatgcgttc aagtatgaaa acggcaagta
     3001 cgacattaaa gacgtgggcg tggataacgc tggcgcgaaa gcgggtctga ccttcctggt
     3061 tgacctgatt aaaaacaaac acatgaatgc agacaccgat tactccatcg cagaagctgc
     3121 ctttaataaa ggcgaaacag cgatgaccat caacggcccg tgggcatggt ccaacatcga
     3181 caccagcaaa gtgaattatg gtgtaacggt actgccgacc ttcaagggtc aaccatccaa
     3241 accgttcgtt ggcgtgctga gcgcaggtat taacgccgcc agtccgaaca aagagctggc
     3301 aaaagagttc ctcgaaaact atctgctgac tgatgaaggt ctggaagcgg ttaataaaga
     3361 caaaccgctg ggtgccgtag cgctgaagtc ttacgaggaa gagttggcga aagatccacg
     3421 tattgccgcc accatggaaa acgcccagaa aggtgaaatc atgccgaaca tcccgcagat
     3481 gtccgctttc tggtatgccg tgcgtactgc ggtgatcaac gccgccagcg gtcgtcagac
     3541 tgtcgatgaa gccctgaaag acgcgcagac tgccgcaggc accgattacg atatcccaac
     3601 gaccctggaa gttctgttcc aggggccctc cggtatgggc cagactggga agaaatctga
     3661 gaagggacca gtttgttggc ggaagcgtgt aaaatcagag tacatgcgac tgagacagct
     3721 caagaggttc agacgagctg atgaagtaaa gagtatgttt agttccaatc gtcagaaaat
     3781 tttggaaaga acggaaatct taaaccaaga atggaaacag cgaaggatac agcctgtgca
     3841 catcctgact tctgtgagct cattgcgcgg gactagggag tgttcggtga ccagtgactt
     3901 ggattttcca acacaagtca tcccattaaa gactctgaat gcagttgctt cagtacccat
     3961 aatgtattct tggtcacccc tacagcagaa ttttatggtg gaagatgaaa ctgttttaca
     4021 taacattcct tatatgggag atgaagtttt agatcaggat ggtactttca ttgaagaact
     4081 aataaaaaat tatgatggga aagtacacgg ggatagagaa tgtgggttta taaatgatga
     4141 aatttttgtg gagttggtga atgcccttgg tcaatataat gatgatgacg atgatgatga
     4201 tggagatgat cctgaagaaa gagaagaaaa gcagaaagac ctggaggatc accgagatga
     4261 taaagaaagc cgcccacctc ggaaatttcc ttctgataaa atttttgaag ccatttcctc
     4321 aatgtttcca gataagggca cagcagaaga actaaaggaa aaatataaag aactcaccga
     4381 acagcagctc ccaggcgcac ttcctcctga atgtaccccc aacatagatg gaccaaatgc
     4441 taaatctgtt cagagagagc aaagcttaca ctcctttcat acgcttttct gtaggcgatg
     4501 ttttaaatat gactgcttcc tacatcgtaa gtgcaattat tcttttcatg caacacccaa
     4561 cacttataag cggaagaaca cagaaacagc tctagacaac aaaccttgtg gaccacagtg
     4621 ttaccagcat ttggagggag caaaggagtt tgctgctgct ctcaccgctg agcggataaa
     4681 gaccccacca aaacgtccag gaggccgcag aagaggacgg cttcccaata acagtagcag
     4741 gcccagcacc cccaccatta atgtgctgga atcaaaggat acagacagtg atagggaagc
     4801 agggactgaa acggggggag agaacaatga taaagaagaa gaagagaaga aagatgaaac
     4861 ttcgagctcc tctgaagcaa attctcggtg tcaaacacca ataaagatga agccaaatat
     4921 tgaacctcct gagaatgtgg agtggagtgg tgctgaagcc tcaatgttta gagtcctcat
     4981 tggcacttac tatgacaatt tctgtgccat tgctaggtta attgggacca aaacatgtag
     5041 acaggtgtat gagtttagag tcaaagaatc tagcatcata gctccagctc ccgctgagga
     5101 tgtggatact cctccaagga aaaagaagag gaaacaccgg ttgtgggctg cacactgcag
     5161 aaagatacag ctgaaaaagg acggctcctc taaccatgtt tacaactatc aaccctgtga
     5221 tcatccacgg cagccttgtg acagttcgtg cccttgtgtg atagcacaaa atttttgtga
     5281 aaagttttgt caatgtagtt cagagtgtca aaaccgcttt ccgggatgcc gctgcaaagc
     5341 acagtgcaac accaagcagt gcccgtgcta cctggctgtc cgagagtgtg accctgacct
     5401 ctgtcttact tgtggagccg ctgaccattg ggacagtaaa aatgtgtcct gcaagaactg
     5461 cagtattcag cggggctcca aaaagcatct attgctggca ccatctgacg tggcaggctg
     5521 ggggattttt atcaaagatc ctgtgcagaa aaatgaattt atctcagaat actgtggaga
     5581 gattatttct caagatgaag ctgacagaag agggaaagtg tatgataaat acatgtgcag
     5641 ctttctgttc aacttgaaca atgattttgt ggtggatgca acccgcaagg gtaacaaaat
     5701 tcgttttgca aatcattcgg taaatccaaa ctgctatgca aaagttatga tggttaacgg
     5761 tgatcacagg ataggtattt ttgccaagag agccatccag actggcgaag agctgttttt
     5821 tgattacaga tacagccagg ctgatgccct gaagtatgtc ggcatcgaaa gagaaatgga
     5881 aatccctgga tcctaatgag tcgagaagta ctagaggatc ataatcagcc ataccacatt
     5941 tgtagaggtt ttacttgctt taaaaaacct cccacacctc cccctgaacc tgaaacataa
     6001 aatgaatgca attgttgttg ttaacttgtt tattgcagct tataatggtt acaaataaag
     6061 caatagcatc acaaatttca caaataaagc atttttttca ctgcattcta gttgtggttt
     6121 gtccaaactc atcaatgtat cttatcatgt ctggatctga tcactgatat cgcctaggag
     6181 atccggggct gccaaaccag atgtcaacac agctacaacg ctagtggttg gctacatact
     6241 ccggaatatt aatagatcat ggagataatt aaaatgataa ccatctcgca aataaataag
     6301 tattttactg ttttcgtaac agttttgtaa taaaaaaacc tataaatatt ccggattatt
     6361 cataccgtcc caccatcggg cgcggaagaa tgggtaccaa aactgaagaa ggtaaactgg
     6421 taatctggat taacggcgat aaaggctata acggtttggc tgaagtcggt aagaaattcg
     6481 agaaagatac cggaattaaa gtcaccgttg agcatccgga taaactggaa gagaaattcc
     6541 cacaggttgc ggcaactggc gatggccctg acattatctt ctgggcacac gaccgctttg
     6601 gtggctacgc tcaatctggc ctgttggctg aaatcacccc ggacaaagcg ttccaggaca
     6661 agctgtatcc gtttacctgg gatgccgtac gttacaacgg caagctgatt gcttacccga
     6721 tcgctgttga agcgttatcg ctgatttata acaaagattt gctgccgaac ccgccaaaaa
     6781 cctgggaaga gatcccggcg ctggataaag aactgaaagc gaaaggtaag agcgcgctga
     6841 tgttcaacct gcaagaaccg tacttcacct ggccgctgat tgctgctgac gggggttatg
     6901 cgttcaagta tgaaaacggc aagtacgaca ttaaagacgt gggcgtggat aacgctggcg
     6961 cgaaagcggg tctgaccttc ctggttgacc tgattaaaaa caaacacatg aatgcagaca
     7021 ccgattactc catcgcagaa gctgccttta ataaaggcga aacagcgatg accatcaacg
     7081 gcccgtgggc atggtccaac atcgacacca gcaaagtgaa ttatggtgta acggtactgc
     7141 cgaccttcaa gggtcaacca tccaaaccgt tcgttggcgt gctgagcgca ggtattaacg
     7201 ccgccagtcc gaacaaagag ctggcaaaag agttcctcga aaactatctg ctgactgatg
     7261 aaggtctgga agcggttaat aaagacaaac cgctgggtgc cgtagcgctg aagtcttacg
     7321 aggaagagtt ggcgaaagat ccacgtattg ccgccaccat ggaaaacgcc cagaaaggtg
     7381 aaatcatgcc gaacatcccg cagatgtccg ctttctggta tgccgtgcgt actgcggtga
     7441 tcaacgccgc cagcggtcgt cagactgtcg atgaagccct gaaagacgcg cagactgccg
     7501 caggcaccga ttacgatatc ccaacgaccc tggaagttct gttccagggg ccctccggta
     7561 tggcgcctca gaagcacggc ggtgggggag ggggcggctc ggggcccagc gcggggtccg
     7621 ggggaggcgg cttcgggggt tcggcggcgg tggcggcggc gacggcttcg ggcggcaaat
     7681 ccggcggcgg gagctgtgga gggggtggca gttactcggc ctcctcctcc tcctccgcgg
     7741 cggcagcggc gggggctgcg gtgttaccgg tgaagaagcc gaaaatggag cacgtccagg
     7801 ctgaccacga gcttttcctc caggcctttg agaagccaac acaaatctat agatttcttc
     7861 gaactcggaa tctcatagca ccaatatttt tgcacagaac tcttacttac atgtctcatc
     7921 gaaactccag aacaaacatc aaaaggaaaa catttaaagt tgatgatatg ttatcaaaag
     7981 tagagaaaat gaaaggagag caagaatctc atagcttgtc agctcatttg cagcttacgt
     8041 ttactggttt cttccacaaa aatgataagc catcaccaaa ctcagaaaat gaacaaaatt
     8101 ctgttaccct ggaagtcctg cttgtgaaag tttgccacaa aaaaagaaag gatgtaagtt
     8161 gtccaataag gcaagttccc acaggtaaaa agcaggtgcc tttgaatcct gacctcaatc
     8221 aaacaaaacc cggaaatttc ccgtcccttg cagtttccag taatgaattt gaacctagta
     8281 acagccatat ggtgaagtct tactcgttgc tatttagagt gactcgtcca ggaagaagag
     8341 agtttaatgg aatgattaat ggagaaacca atgaaaatat tgatgtcaat gaagagcttc
     8401 cagccagaag aaaacgaaat cgtgaggatg gggaaaagac atttgttgca caaatgacag
     8461 tatttgataa aaacaggcgc ttacagcttt tagatgggga atatgaagta gccatgcagg
     8521 aaatggaaga atgtccaata agcaagaaaa gagcaacatg ggagactatt cttgatggga
     8581 agaggctgcc tccattcgaa acattttctc agggacctac gttgcagttc actcttcgtt
     8641 ggacaggaga aaccaatgat aaatctacgg ctcctattgc caaacctctt gccactagaa
     8701 attcagagag tctccatcag gaaaacaagc ctggttcagt taaacctact caaactattg
     8761 ctgttaaaga atcattgact acagacctac aaacaagaaa agaaaaggat actccaaatg
     8821 aaaaccgaca aaaattaaga atattttatc agtttctcta taacaacaat acaaggcaac
     8881 aaactgaagc aagagatgac ctgcattgcc cttggtgtac tctgaactgc cgcaaacttt
     8941 atagtttact caagcatctt aaactctgcc atagcagatt tatcttcaac tatgtttatc
     9001 atccaaaagg tgctaggata gatgtttcta tcaatgagtg ttatgatggc tcctatgcag
     9061 gaaatcctca ggatattcat cgccaacctg gatttgcttt tagtcgcaac ggaccagtta
     9121 agagaacacc tatcacacat attcttgtgt gcaggccaaa acgaacaaaa gcaagcatgt
     9181 ctgaatttct tgaatctgaa gatggggaag tagaacagca aagaacatat agtagtggcc
     9241 acaatcgtct gtatttccat agtgatacct gcttacctct ccgtccacaa gaaatggaag
     9301 tagatagtga agatgaaaaa gatcctgaat ggctaagaga aaaaaccatt acacaaattg
     9361 aagagttttc tgatgttaat gaaggagaga aagaagtgat gaaactctgg aatctccatg
     9421 tcatgaagca tgggtttatt gctgacaatc aaatgaatca tgcctgtatg ctgtttgtag
     9481 aaaattatgg acagaaaata attaagaaga atttatgtcg aaacttcatg cttcatctag
     9541 tcagcatgca tgactttaat cttattagca taatgtcaat agataaagct gttaccaagc
     9601 tccgtgaaat gcagcaaaaa ttagaaaagg gggaatctgc ttcccctgca aacgaagaaa
     9661 taactgaaga acaaaatggg acagcaaatg gatttagtga aattaactca aaagagaaag
     9721 ctttggaaac agatagtgtc tcaggggttt caaaacagag caaaaaacaa aaactcggat
     9781 cctaatgagt cgagaagtac tagaggatca taatcagcca taccacattt gtagaggttt
     9841 tacttgcttt aaaaaacctc ccacacctcc ccctgaacct gaaacataaa atgaatgcaa
     9901 ttgttgttgt taacttgttt attgcagctt ataatggtta caaataaagc aatagcatca
     9961 caaatttcac aaataaagca tttttttcac tgcattctag ttgtggtttg tccaaactca
    10021 tcaatgtatc ttatcatgtc tggatctgat cactgatatc gcctaggaga tccggggctg
    10081 gatgcacaca ctggcttaag atgacaacgc tagtggttgg ctacatactc cggaatatta
    10141 atagatcatg gagataatta aaatgataac catctcgcaa ataaataagt attttactgt
    10201 tttcgtaaca gttttgtaat aaaaaaacct ataaatattc cggattattc ataccgtccc
    10261 accatcgggc gcggaagaat gggtaccaaa actgaagaag gtaaactggt aatctggatt
    10321 aacggcgata aaggctataa cggtttggct gaagtcggta agaaattcga gaaagatacc
    10381 ggaattaaag tcaccgttga gcatccggat aaactggaag agaaattccc acaggttgcg
    10441 gcaactggcg atggccctga cattatcttc tgggcacacg accgctttgg tggctacgct
    10501 caatctggcc tgttggctga aatcaccccg gacaaagcgt tccaggacaa gctgtatccg
    10561 tttacctggg atgccgtacg ttacaacggc aagctgattg cttacccgat cgctgttgaa
    10621 gcgttatcgc tgatttataa caaagatttg ctgccgaacc cgccaaaaac ctgggaagag
    10681 atcccggcgc tggataaaga actgaaagcg aaaggtaaga gcgcgctgat gttcaacctg
    10741 caagaaccgt acttcacctg gccgctgatt gctgctgacg ggggttatgc gttcaagtat
    10801 gaaaacggca agtacgacat taaagacgtg ggcgtggata acgctggcgc gaaagcgggt
    10861 ctgaccttcc tggttgacct gattaaaaac aaacacatga atgcagacac cgattactcc
    10921 atcgcagaag ctgcctttaa taaaggcgaa acagcgatga ccatcaacgg cccgtgggca
    10981 tggtccaaca tcgacaccag caaagtgaat tatggtgtaa cggtactgcc gaccttcaag
    11041 ggtcaaccat ccaaaccgtt cgttggcgtg ctgagcgcag gtattaacgc cgccagtccg
    11101 aacaaagagc tggcaaaaga gttcctcgaa aactatctgc tgactgatga aggtctggaa
    11161 gcggttaata aagacaaacc gctgggtgcc gtagcgctga agtcttacga ggaagagttg
    11221 gcgaaagatc cacgtattgc cgccaccatg gaaaacgccc agaaaggtga aatcatgccg
    11281 aacatcccgc agatgtccgc tttctggtat gccgtgcgta ctgcggtgat caacgccgcc
    11341 agcggtcgtc agactgtcga tgaagccctg aaagacgcgc agactgccgc aggcaccgat
    11401 tacgatatcc caacgaccct ggaagttctg ttccaggggc cctccggtat gtccgagagg
    11461 gaagtgtcga ctgcgccggc gggaacagac atgcctgcgg ccaagaagca gaagctgagc
    11521 agtgacgaga acagcaatcc agacctctct ggagatgaga atgatgacgc tgtcagtata
    11581 gaaagtggta caaacactga acgccctgat acacctacaa acacgccaaa tgcacctgga
    11641 aggaaaagtt ggggaaaggg aaaatggaag tcaaagaaat gcaaatattc tttcaaatgt
    11701 gtaaatagtc tcaaggaaga tcataaccaa ccattgtttg gagttcagtt taactggcac
    11761 agtaaagaag gagatccatt agtgtttgca actgtaggaa gcaacagagt taccttgtat
    11821 gaatgtcatt cacaaggaga aatccggttg ttgcaatctt acgtggatgc tgatgctgat
    11881 gaaaactttt acacttgtgc atggacctat gatagcaata cgagccatcc tctgctggct
    11941 gtagctggat ctagaggcat aattaggata ataaatccta taacaatgca gtgtataaag
    12001 cactatgttg gccatggaaa tgctatcaat gagctgaaat tccatccaag agatccaaat
    12061 cttctcctgt cagtaagtaa agatcatgct ttacgattat ggaatatcca gacggacact
    12121 ctggtggcaa tatttggagg cgtagaaggg cacagagatg aagttctaag tgctgattat
    12181 gatcttttgg gtgaaaaaat aatgtcctgt ggtatggatc attctcttaa actttggagg
    12241 atcaattcaa agagaatgat gaatgcaatt aaggaatctt atgattataa tccaaataaa
    12301 actaacaggc catttatttc tcagaaaatc cattttcctg atttttctac cagagacata
    12361 cataggaatt atgttgattg tgtgcgatgg ttaggcgatt tgatactttc taagtcttgt
    12421 gaaaatgcca ttgtgtgctg gaaacctggc aagatggaag atgatataga taaaattaaa
    12481 cccagtgaat ctaatgtgac tattcttggg cgatttgatt acagccagtg tgacatttgg
    12541 tacatgaggt tttctatgga tttctggcaa aagatgcttg cattgggcaa tcaagttggc
    12601 aaactttatg tttgggattt agaagtagaa gatcctcata aagccaaatg tacaacactg
    12661 actcatcata aatgtggtgc tgctattcga caaaccagtt ttagcaggga tagcagcatt
    12721 cttatagctg tttgtgatga tgccagtatt tggcgctggg atcgacttcg aggatcctaa
    12781 tgagtcgaga agtactagag gatcataatc agccatacca catttgtaga ggttttactt
    12841 gctttaaaaa acctcccaca cctccccctg aacctgaaac ataaaatgaa tgcaattgtt
    12901 gttgttaact tgtttattgc agcttataat ggttacaaat aaagcaatag catcacaaat
    12961 ttcacaaata aagcattttt ttcactgcat tctagttgtg gtttgtccaa actcatcaat
    13021 gtatcttatc atgtctggat ctgatcactg atatcgccta ggagatccgg ggctggttct
    13081 gtatgggcac agacaaccta aacgctagtg gttggctaca tactccggaa tattaataga
    13141 tcatggagat aattaaaatg ataaccatct cgcaaataaa taagtatttt actgttttcg
    13201 taacagtttt gtaataaaaa aacctataaa tattccggat tattcatacc gtcccaccat
    13261 cgggcgcgga agaatgggta ccaaaactga agaaggtaaa ctggtaatct ggattaacgg
    13321 cgataaaggc tataacggtt tggctgaagt cggtaagaaa ttcgagaaag ataccggaat
    13381 taaagtcacc gttgagcatc cggataaact ggaagagaaa ttcccacagg ttgcggcaac
    13441 tggcgatggc cctgacatta tcttctgggc acacgaccgc tttggtggct acgctcaatc
    13501 tggcctgttg gctgaaatca ccccggacaa agcgttccag gacaagctgt atccgtttac
    13561 ctgggatgcc gtacgttaca acggcaagct gattgcttac ccgatcgctg ttgaagcgtt
    13621 atcgctgatt tataacaaag atttgctgcc gaacccgcca aaaacctggg aagagatccc
    13681 ggcgctggat aaagaactga aagcgaaagg taagagcgcg ctgatgttca acctgcaaga
    13741 accgtacttc acctggccgc tgattgctgc tgacgggggt tatgcgttca agtatgaaaa
    13801 cggcaagtac gacattaaag acgtgggcgt ggataacgct ggcgcgaaag cgggtctgac
    13861 cttcctggtt gacctgatta aaaacaaaca catgaatgca gacaccgatt actccatcgc
    13921 agaagctgcc tttaataaag gcgaaacagc gatgaccatc aacggcccgt gggcatggtc
    13981 caacatcgac accagcaaag tgaattatgg tgtaacggta ctgccgacct tcaagggtca
    14041 accatccaaa ccgttcgttg gcgtgctgag cgcaggtatt aacgccgcca gtccgaacaa
    14101 agagctggca aaagagttcc tcgaaaacta tctgctgact gatgaaggtc tggaagcggt
    14161 taataaagac aaaccgctgg gtgccgtagc gctgaagtct tacgaggaag agttggcgaa
    14221 agatccacgt attgccgcca ccatggaaaa cgcccagaaa ggtgaaatca tgccgaacat
    14281 cccgcagatg tccgctttct ggtatgccgt gcgtactgcg gtgatcaacg ccgccagcgg
    14341 tcgtcagact gtcgatgaag ccctgaaaga cgcgcagact gccgcaggca ccgattacga
    14401 tatcccaacg accctggaag ttctgttcca ggggccctcc ggtatggccg acaaggaagc
    14461 agccttcgac gacgcagtgg aagaacgagt gatcaacgag gaatacaaaa tatggaaaaa
    14521 gaacacccct tttctttatg atttggtgat gacccatgct ctggagtggc ccagcctaac
    14581 tgcccagtgg cttccagatg taaccagacc agaagggaaa gatttcagca ttcatcgact
    14641 tgtcctgggg acacacacat cggatgaaca aaaccatctt gttatagcca gtgtgcagct
    14701 ccctaatgat gatgctcagt ttgatgcgtc acactacgac agtgagaaag gagaatttgg
    14761 aggttttggt tcagttagtg gaaaaattga aatagaaatc aagatcaacc atgaaggaga
    14821 agtaaacagg gcccgttata tgccccagaa cccttgtatc atcgcaacaa agactccttc
    14881 cagtgatgtt cttgtttttg actatacaaa acatccttct aaaccagatc cttctggaga
    14941 gtgcaaccca gacttgcgac tccgtggaca tcagaaggaa ggctatgggc tttcttggaa
    15001 cccaaatctc agtgggcact tacttagtgc ttcagatgac cataccatct gcctgtggga
    15061 catcagtgcc gttccaaagg agggaaaagt ggtagatgcg aagaccatct ttacagggca
    15121 tacggcagta gtagaagatg tttcctggca tctactccat gagtctctgt ttgggtcagt
    15181 tgctgatgat cagaaactta tgatttggga tactcgttca aacaatactt ccaaaccaag
    15241 ccactcagtt gatgctcaca ctgctgaagt gaactgcctt tctttcaatc cttatagtga
    15301 gttcattctt gccacaggat cagctgacaa gactgttgcc ttgtgggatc tgagaaatct
    15361 gaaacttaag ttgcattcct ttgagtcaca taaggatgaa atattccagg ttcagtggtc
    15421 acctcacaat gagactattt tagcttccag tggtactgat cgcagactga atgtctggga
    15481 tttaagtaaa attggagagg aacaatcccc agaagatgca gaagacgggc caccagagtt
    15541 gttgtttatt catggtggtc atactgccaa gatatctgat ttctcctgga atcccaatga
    15601 accttgggtg atttgttctg tatcagaaga caatatcatg caagtgtggc aaatggcaga
    15661 gaacatttat aatgatgaag accctgaagg aagcgttgat ccagaaggac aagggtccgg
    15721 atcctaatga gtcgagaagt actagaggat cataatcagc cataccacat ttgtagaggt
    15781 tttacttgct ttaaaaaacc tcccacacct ccccctgaac ctgaaacata aaatgaatgc
    15841 aattgttgtt gttaacttgt ttattgcagc ttataatggt tacaaataaa gcaatagcat
    15901 cacaaatttc acaaataaag catttttttc actgcattct agttgtggtt tgtccaaact
    15961 catcaatgta tcttatcatg tctggatctg atcactgata tcgcctagga gatccggggc
    16021 tgggtagact acccatgagt cacaatgaac gctagtggtt ggctacatac tccggaatat
    16081 taatagatca tggagataat taaaatgata accatctcgc aaataaataa gtattttact
    16141 gttttcgtaa cagttttgta ataaaaaaac ctataaatat tccggattat tcataccgtc
    16201 ccaccatcgg gcgcggaaga atgggtacca aaactgaaga aggtaaactg gtaatctgga
    16261 ttaacggcga taaaggctat aacggtttgg ctgaagtcgg taagaaattc gagaaagata
    16321 ccggaattaa agtcaccgtt gagcatccgg ataaactgga agagaaattc ccacaggttg
    16381 cggcaactgg cgatggccct gacattatct tctgggcaca cgaccgcttt ggtggctacg
    16441 ctcaatctgg cctgttggct gaaatcaccc cggacaaagc gttccaggac aagctgtatc
    16501 cgtttacctg ggatgccgta cgttacaacg gcaagctgat tgcttacccg atcgctgttg
    16561 aagcgttatc gctgatttat aacaaagatt tgctgccgaa cccgccaaaa acctgggaag
    16621 agatcccggc gctggataaa gaactgaaag cgaaaggtaa gagcgcgctg atgttcaacc
    16681 tgcaagaacc gtacttcacc tggccgctga ttgctgctga cgggggttat gcgttcaagt
    16741 atgaaaacgg caagtacgac attaaagacg tgggcgtgga taacgctggc gcgaaagcgg
    16801 gtctgacctt cctggttgac ctgattaaaa acaaacacat gaatgcagac accgattact
    16861 ccatcgcaga agctgccttt aataaaggcg aaacagcgat gaccatcaac ggcccgtggg
    16921 catggtccaa catcgacacc agcaaagtga attatggtgt aacggtactg ccgaccttca
    16981 agggtcaacc atccaaaccg ttcgttggcg tgctgagcgc aggtattaac gccgccagtc
    17041 cgaacaaaga gctggcaaaa gagttcctcg aaaactatct gctgactgat gaaggtctgg
    17101 aagcggttaa taaagacaaa ccgctgggtg ccgtagcgct gaagtcttac gaggaagagt
    17161 tggcgaaaga tccacgtatt gccgccacca tggaaaacgc ccagaaaggt gaaatcatgc
    17221 cgaacatccc gcagatgtcc gctttctggt atgccgtgcg tactgcggtg atcaacgccg
    17281 ccagcggtcg tcagactgtc gatgaagccc tgaaagacgc gcagactgcc gcaggcaccg
    17341 attacgatat cccaacgacc ctggaagttc tgttccaggg gccctccggt atggccgccg
    17401 ctatcaccga catggccgac ctggaggagc tctcccgcct gagccctctg ccccccggca
    17461 gcccgggttc ggcggcgcgg ggccgggctg agccccccga ggaggaggag gaagaggagg
    17521 aggaggaaga ggaggcggag gccgaggcgg tggcggcgct gctgctgaac ggcggcagcg
    17581 gtgggggcgg cggaggcggc ggcggaggag tggggggcgg cgaggcagac acgatgtcgg
    17641 agccgagccc cgagagcgcc agccaggccg gggaggacga agacgaggag gaggacgacg
    17701 aggaggagga agatgagagc agcagcagcg gcgggggtga ggaggagagt agcgccgaga
    17761 gcctggtggg cagcagcggc gggagcagca gcgacgacac ccgctcgttg agccccggcg
    17821 ccgccagcag cagcagcggg gatggggacg gcaaggaggg cctggaggag cccaagggac
    17881 cgcggggcag ccagggcggc ggcgggggcg gcagcagtag cagcagcgta gtctccagcg
    17941 gcggcgacga gggctacggg actgggggag gcggaagcag cgcgacctcc gggggccggc
    18001 ggggcagctt ggagatgtcg tcggatgggg aacccctgag ccgcatggac tcggaggacg
    18061 aaaacttgta tttccagggc atgtacacac gtcggtactc aagcataagc agtactataa
    18121 tggatgtaga cagcacaatt tccagtgggc gttcaactcc agcaatgatg aatggacaag
    18181 gaagcactac ttcttcaagc aaaaatattg cctataattg ttgttgggac cagtgccagg
    18241 cttgcttcaa ctctagccca gacctggcag atcacatccg ttccatacat gtagatggtc
    18301 agcgaggagg ggtatttgtt tgcttatgga aaggttgtaa agtatataac actccatcta
    18361 ccagtcaaag ttggttacaa aggcatatgc tgacacacag tggagacaaa cctttcaagt
    18421 gtgttgttgg tggctgcaat gccagctttg cttctcaggg agggctagct cgtcatgtac
    18481 ccacacactt cagtcagcag aactcctcaa aagtttctag ccagccaaag gccaaagaag
    18541 aatctccttc taaagctgga atgaacaaaa ggaggaaatt aaagaacaaa agacgacgct
    18601 cattaccacg gccacatgat ttcttcgatg cacaaacact ggatgcgata agacatcgag
    18661 ccatatgctt taacctctca gctcatatag aaagtttagg gaagggacac agtgttgttt
    18721 ttcatagtac tgtaatagct aagagaaaag aagattctgg gaagatcaaa cttttgcttc
    18781 attggatgcc tgaagacatt ctgcctgatg tgtgggtgaa tgaaagtgaa cgacatcagt
    18841 taaaaactaa agtagttcat ttatcaaagc tacccaaaga tactgccttg cttttggacc
    18901 caaacatata cagaacaatg ccgcagaaga ggttgaagag aactctgata agaaaagtgt
    18961 tcaatttgta tttaagcaaa cagggatcct aatgagtcga gaagtactag aggatcataa
    19021 tcagccatac cacatttgta gaggttttac ttgctttaaa aaacctccca cacctccccc
    19081 tgaacctgaa acataaaatg aatgcaattg ttgttgttaa cttgtttatt gcagcttata
    19141 atggttacaa ataaagcaat agcatcacaa atttcacaaa taaagcattt ttttcactgc
    19201 attctagttg tggtttgtcc aaactcatca atgtatctta tcatgtctgg atctgatcac
    19261 tgatatcgcc taggagatcc ggggctgaag tgaataaagc tccacacagt cgaacgctag
    19321 tggttggcta catactccgg aatattaata gatcatggag ataattaaaa tgataaccat
    19381 ctcgcaaata aataagtatt ttactgtttt cgtaacagtt ttgtaataaa aaaacctata
    19441 aatattccgg attattcata ccgtcccacc atcgggcgcg gaagaatggg taccaaaact
    19501 gaagaaggta aactggtaat ctggattaac ggcgataaag gctataacgg tttggctgaa
    19561 gtcggtaaga aattcgagaa agataccgga attaaagtca ccgttgagca tccggataaa
    19621 ctggaagaga aattcccaca ggttgcggca actggcgatg gccctgacat tatcttctgg
    19681 gcacacgacc gctttggtgg ctacgctcaa tctggcctgt tggctgaaat caccccggac
    19741 aaagcgttcc aggacaagct gtatccgttt acctgggatg ccgtacgtta caacggcaag
    19801 ctgattgctt acccgatcgc tgttgaagcg ttatcgctga tttataacaa agatttgctg
    19861 ccgaacccgc caaaaacctg ggaagagatc ccggcgctgg ataaagaact gaaagcgaaa
    19921 ggtaagagcg cgctgatgtt caacctgcaa gaaccgtact tcacctggcc gctgattgct
    19981 gctgacgggg gttatgcgtt caagtatgaa aacggcaagt acgacattaa agacgtgggc
    20041 gtggataacg ctggcgcgaa agcgggtctg accttcctgg ttgacctgat taaaaacaaa
    20101 cacatgaatg cagacaccga ttactccatc gcagaagctg cctttaataa aggcgaaaca
    20161 gcgatgacca tcaacggccc gtgggcatgg tccaacatcg acaccagcaa agtgaattat
    20221 ggtgtaacgg tactgccgac cttcaagggt caaccatcca aaccgttcgt tggcgtgctg
    20281 agcgcaggta ttaacgccgc cagtccgaac aaagagctgg caaaagagtt cctcgaaaac
    20341 tatctgctga ctgatgaagg tctggaagcg gttaataaag acaaaccgct gggtgccgta
    20401 gcgctgaagt cttacgagga agagttggcg aaagatccac gtattgccgc caccatggaa
    20461 aacgcccaga aaggtgaaat catgccgaac atcccgcaga tgtccgcttt ctggtatgcc
    20521 gtgcgtactg cggtgatcaa cgccgccagc ggtcgtcaga ctgtcgatga agccctgaaa
    20581 gacgcgcaga ctgccgcagg caccgattac gatatcccaa cgaccctgga agttctgttc
    20641 caggggccct ccggtatgag caaggaaaga cccaagagga atatcattca gaagaaatac
    20701 gatgacagtg atgggattcc gtggtcagaa gaacgggtgg tacgtaaagt cctttatttg
    20761 tctctgaagg agttcaagaa ctcccagaag aggcagcatg cggaaggcat tgctgggagc
    20821 ctgaaaactg tgaatgggct ccttggtaat gaccagtcta agggattagg accagcatca
    20881 gaacagtcag agaatgaaaa ggacgatgca tcccaagtgt cctccactag caacgatgtt
    20941 agttcttcag attttgaaga agggccgtcg aggaaaaggc ccaggctgca agcacaaagg
    21001 aagtttgctc agtctcagcc gaatagtccc agcacaactc cagtaaagat agtggagcca
    21061 ttgctacccc ctccagctac tcagatatca gacctctcta aaaggaagcc taagacagaa
    21121 gattttctta cctttctctg ccttcgaggt tctcctgcgc tgcccaacag catggtgtat
    21181 tttggaagct ctcaggatga ggaggaagtc gaggaggaag atgatgagac agaagacgtc
    21241 aaaacagcca ccaacaatgc ttcatcttca tgccagtcga cccccaggaa aggaaaaacc
    21301 cacaaacatg ttcacaacgg gcatgttttc aatggttcca gcaggtcaac acgggagaag
    21361 gaacctgttc aaaaacacaa aagcaaagag gccactcccg caaaggagaa gcacagcgat
    21421 caccgggctg acagccgccg ggagcaggct tcagctaacc accccgcagc ggccccctcc
    21481 acgggttcct cggccaaggg gcttgctgcc acccatcacc acccccctct gcatcggtcg
    21541 gctcaggact tacggaaaca ggtttctaag gtaaacggag tcactcgaat gtcatctctg
    21601 ggtgcaggtg taaccagtgc caaaaagatg cgcgaggtca gaccttcacc atccaaaact
    21661 gtgaagtaca ctgccacggt gacgaagggg gctgtcacat acaccaaagc caagagagaa
    21721 ctggtcaagg acaccaaacc caatcaccac aagcccagtt ccgctgtcaa ccacacaatc
    21781 tcagggaaaa ctgaaagtag caatgcaaaa acccgcaaac aggtgctatc cctcgggggg
    21841 gcgtccaagt ccactgggcc cgccgtcaat ggcctcaagg tcagtggcag gttgaaccca
    21901 aagtcatgca ctaaggaggt gggggggcgg cagctgcggg agggcctgca gctgcgggag
    21961 gggctgcgga actccaagag gagactggaa gaggcacacc aggcggagaa gccgcagtcg
    22021 ccccccaaga agatgaaagg ggcggctggc cccgccgaag gccctggcaa gaaggccccg
    22081 gccgagagag gtctgctgaa cggacacgtg aagaaggaag tgccggagcg cagtctggag
    22141 aggaatcggc cgaagcgggc cacggccggg aagagcacgc caggcagaca agcacatggc
    22201 aaggcggaca gcgcctcctg tgaaaatcgt tctacctcgc aaccggagtc cgtgcacaag
    22261 ccgcaggact cgggcaaggc cgagaagggc ggcggcaagg ccgggtgggc ggccatggac
    22321 gagatccccg tcctcaggcc ctccgccaag gagttccacg atccgctcat ctacatcgag
    22381 tcggtccgcg ctcaggtgga gaagttcggg atgtgcaggg tgatcccccc tccggactgg
    22441 cggcccgagt gcaagctcaa cgatgagatg cggtttgtca cgcagattca gcacatccac
    22501 aagctgggcc ggcgctgggg ccccaacgtg cagcggctgg cctgcatcaa gaagcacctc
    22561 aaatctcagg gcatcaccat ggacgagctc ccgctcatag ggggctgtga gctcgacctg
    22621 gcctgctttt tccggctgat taatgagatg ggcggcatgc agcaagtgac tgacctcaaa
    22681 aaatggaaca aactagcaga catgctgcgc atccccagaa ctgcccagga ccggctggcc
    22741 aagctgcagg aggcctactg ccagtaccta ctctcctacg actccctgtc cccagaggag
    22801 caccggcggc tggagaagga ggtgctgatg gagaaggaga tcctggagaa gcgcaagggg
    22861 ccgctggaag gccacacaga gaacgaccac cacaagttcc accctctgcc ccgcttcgag
    22921 cccaagaatg ggctcatcca cggcgtggcc cccaggaacg gcttccgcag caagctcaag
    22981 gaggtgggcc aggcccagtt gaagactggc cggcggcgac tcttcgctca ggaaaaagaa
    23041 gtggtcaagg aagaggagga ggacaaaggc gtcctcaatg acttccacaa gtgcatctat
    23101 aagggaaggt ctgtttctct aacaactttt tatcgaacag cgaggaatat catgagcatg
    23161 tgtttcagca aggagcctgc cccagccgaa atcgagcaag agtactggag gctagtggaa
    23221 gagaaggact gccacgtggc agtgcactgc ggcaaggtgg acaccaacac tcacggcagt
    23281 ggattcccag taggaaaatc agaacccttt tcgaggcatg gatggaacct caccgtcctc
    23341 cccaataaca cagggtccat cctgcgtcac ctcggtgctg tgcctggagt gactattccc
    23401 tggctaaata ttggcatggt cttttctacc tcatgctggt cacgcgacca aaatcacctt
    23461 ccatacattg actacttaca cactggtgct gactgcattt ggtattgcat tcctgctgag
    23521 gaggagaaca agctggaaga tgtggtccac accctgctgc aagccaatgg caccccaggg
    23581 ctgcagatgc tggaaagcaa cgtcatgatc tccccggagg tgctgtgcaa agaggggatc
    23641 aaggtgcaca ggaccgtgca gcagagtggc cagtttgtcg tctgcttccc gggatcgttt
    23701 gtgtccaaag tgtgctgtgg gtacagcgtg tctgaaaccg tgcactttgc taccacccag
    23761 tggacaagta tgggctttga gacagccaag gaaatgaagc gtcgccatat agctaagcca
    23821 ttctccatgg agaagttact ctaccagatt gcacaagcag aagcaaaaaa agaaaacggt
    23881 cccactctca gtaccatctc agccctcctg gatgagctca gggatacaga gctgcggcag
    23941 cgcaggcagc tgttcgaggc tggcctccac tcctccgcac gctatggcag ccacgatggc
    24001 agcagcacgg tggcggacgg gaagaaaaag cctcgaaagt ggctgcagtt ggagacatca
    24061 gagaggaggt gtcagatatg ccagcacctg tgctacctgt ccatggtggt acaagagaac
    24121 gaaaacgtcg tgttctgtct ggagtgtgct ctgcgccacg tggagaaaca gaagtcctgc
    24181 cgagggctga agttgatgta ccgctacgat gaggaacaga ttatcagtct ggtcaatcag
    24241 atatgcggca aagtgtctgg taaaaacggc agcattgaga actgtctcag taaacccaca
    24301 ccaaaaagag gtccccgcaa gagagcgaca gtggacgtgc ccccctcccg tctgtcagcc
    24361 tccagttcat ccaaaagtgc ttcgagctca tcaggatcct aatgagtcga gaagtactag
    24421 aggatcataa tcagccatac cacatttgta gaggttttac ttgctttaaa aaacctccca
    24481 cacctccccc tgaacctgaa acataaaatg aatgcaattg ttgttgttaa cttgtttatt
    24541 gcagcttata atggttacaa ataaagcaat agcatcacaa atttcacaaa taaagcattt
    24601 ttttcactgc attctagttg tggtttgtcc aaactcatca atgtatctta tcatgtctgg
    24661 atctgatcac tgatatcgcc taggagatcc ggggctgagc agttacagag atgttacgaa
    24721 ccactagtgc actgcagtac atcaaccaga taagtgaaat ctagttccaa actattttgt
    24781 catttttaat tttcgtatta gcttacgacg ctacacccag ttcccatcta ttttgtcact
    24841 cttccctaaa taatccttaa aaactccatt tccacccctc ccagttccca actattttgt
    24901 ccgcccacag cggggcattt ttcttcctgt tatgttttta atcaaacatc ctgccaactc
    24961 catgtgacaa accgtcatct tcggctactt tttctctgtc acagaatgaa aatttttctg
    25021 tcatctcttc gttattaatg tttgtaattg actgaatatc aacgcttatt tgcagcctga
    25081 actgggaggc agaataaatg atcatatcgt caattattac ctccacgggg agagcctgag
    25141 caaactggcc tcaggcattt gagaagcaca cggtcacact gcttccggta gtcaataaac
    25201 cggtaagtag cgtatgcgct cacgcaactg gtccagaacc ttgaccgaac gcagcggtgg
    25261 taacggcgca gtggcggttt tcatggcttg ttatgactgt ttttttgggg tacagtctat
    25321 gcctcgggca tccaagcagc aagcgcgtta cgccgtgggt cgatgtttga tgttatggag
    25381 cagcaacgat gttacgcagc agggcagtcg ccctaaaaca aagttaaaca tcatgaggga
    25441 agcggtgatc gccgaagtat cgactcaact atcagaggta gttggcgtca tcgagcgcca
    25501 tctcgaaccg acgttgctgg ccgtacattt gtacggctcc gcagtggatg gcggcctgaa
    25561 gccacacagt gatattgatt tgctggttac ggtgaccgta aggcttgatg aaacaacgcg
    25621 gcgagctttg atcaacgacc ttttggaaac ttcggcttcc cctggagaga gcgagattct
    25681 ccgcgctgta gaagtcacca ttgttgtgca cgacgacatc attccgtggc gttatccagc
    25741 taagcgcgaa ctgcaatttg gagaatggca gcgcaatgac attcttgcag gtatcttcga
    25801 gccagccacg atcgacattg atctggctat cttgctgaca aaagcaagag aacatagcgt
    25861 tgccttggta ggtccagcgg cggaggaact ctttgatccg gttcctgaac aggatctatt
    25921 tgaggcgcta aatgaaacct taacgctatg gaactcgccg cccgactggg ctggcgatga
    25981 gcgaaatgta gtgcttacgt tgtcccgcat ttggtacagc gcagtaaccg gcaaaatcgc
    26041 gccgaaggat gtcgctgccg actgggcaat ggagcgcctg ccggcccagt atcagcccgt
    26101 catacttgaa gctagacagg cttatcttgg acaagaagaa gatcgcttgg cctcgcgcgc
    26161 agatcagttg gaagaatttg tccactacgt gaaaggcgag atcaccaagg tagtcggcaa
    26221 ataatgtcta acaattcgtt caagccgacg gattggcgaa tggggggnnn nnnnnnnnnn
    26281 nnnnnnnnnn nnnnnnnnnn nnnnnnnnnn nnnnnnnnnn nnnnnnnnnn nnnnnnnnnn
    26341 nnnnnnnnnn nnnnnnnnnn nnnnnnnnnn nnnnnnnnnn nnnnnnnnnn nnnncnnnnn
    26401 nnnnnnnnnn nnnnnnnnnn nnnnnnnnnn nnnnnnnnnn nnnnnnnnnn nnnnnnnnnn
    26461 nnnnnnnnnn nnnnnnnnnn nnnnnnannn nnnnnnnnnn nnnnnnnnnn nnnnnnnnnn
    26521 nnnnnnnnnn nnnnnncctt tgacgttgga gtccacgttc tttnnnnnnn nnnnnnnnnn
    26581 nnnnnnnnnn nnnnnnnnnn accctatctc ggtctattct tttgatttat aagggatttt
    26641 gccgatttcg gcctattggt taaaaaatga gctgatttaa caaaaattta acgcgaattt
    26701 taacaaaata ttaacgttta caatttcagg tggcactttt cggggaaatg tgcgcggaac
    26761 ccctatttgt ttatttttct aaatacattc aaatatgtat ccgctcatga gacaataacc
    26821 ctgataaatg cttcaataat attgaaaaag gaagagtatg agtattcaac atttccgtgt
    26881 cgcccttatt cccttttttg cggcattttg ccttcctgtt tttgctcacc cagaaacgct
    26941 ggtgaaagta aaagatgctg aagatcagtt gggtgcacga gtgggttaca tcgaactgga
    27001 tctcaacagc ggtaagatcc ttgagagttt tcgccccgaa gaacgttttc caatgatgag
    27061 cacttttaaa gttctgctat gtggcgcggt attatcccgt attgacgccg ggcaagagca
    27121 actcggtcgc cgcatacact attctcagaa tgacttggtt gagtactcac cagtcacaga
    27181 aaagcatctt acggatggca tgacagtaag agaattatgc agtgctgcca taaccatgag
    27241 tgataacact gcggccaact tacttctgac aacgatcgga ggaccgaagg agctaaccgc
    27301 ttttttgcac aacatggggg atcatgtaac tcgccttgat cgttgggaac cggagctgaa
    27361 tgaagccata ccaaacgacg agcgtgacac cacgatgcct gtagcaatgg caacaacgtt
    27421 gcgcaaacta ttaactggcg aactacttac tctagcttcc cggcaacaat taatagactg
    27481 gatggaggcg gataaagttg caggaccact tctgcgctcg gcccttccgg ctggctggtt
    27541 tattgctgat aaatctggag ccggtgagcg tggttctcgc ggtatcattg cagcactggg
    27601 gccagatggt aagccctccc gtatcgtagt tatctacacg acggggagtc aggcaactat
    27661 ggatgaacga aatagacaga tcgctgagat aggtgcctca ctgattaagc attggtaact
    27721 gtcagaccaa gtttactcat atatacttta gattgattta aaacttcatt tttaatttaa
    27781 aaggatctag gtgaagatcc tttttgataa tctcatgacc aaaatccctt aacgtgagtt
    27841 ttcgttccac tgagcgtcag accccgtaga aaagatcaaa ggatcttc
//
